# Supplementary material for: Protocol and Reagents for Pseudotyping Lentiviral Particles with SARS-CoV-2 Spike Protein for Neutralization Assays
Source: Viruses. 2020 May 6;12(5):513. doi: 10.3390/v12050513 (PMC7291041; doi:10.3390/v12050513)
Supplement: Supplementary file 1 [file viruses-12-00513-s001.zip › plasmid_maps/28_pRC_CMV_Rev1b.gb]

LOCUS       pRC-CMV\Rev1b           5900 bp    DNA     circular SYN  5-JAN-2008
DEFINITION  Rev expression vector.
SOURCE      
  ORGANISM  
REFERENCE   1  (bases 1 to        5900)
  AUTHORS   GRAY JT
  TITLE     Direct Submission
  JOURNAL   Submitted (1-May-2003) John T. Gray
            Telephone: (617) 432-1249
            E-mail: gray@hihg.med.harvard.edu
            Harvard Gene Therapy Initiative
            Vector Core Lab, Room 412
            Harvard Institutes for Medicine
            77 Avenue Louis Pasteur
            Boston, MA 02115 USA
COMMENT     I (Jesse Bloom) received this plasmid from Alex Balazs to use as a helper plasmid
            for the PHAGE2 vectors.  It expresses Rev.
COMMENT     This file is created by Vector NTI
            http://www.invitrogen.com/
COMMENT     ORIGDB|GenBank
COMMENT     VNTDBDATE|470486005|
COMMENT     LSOWNER|
COMMENT     VNTNAME|pRC-CMV Rev1b|
COMMENT     VNTAUTHORNAME|Jesse Bloom|
COMMENT     VNTAUTHOREML|jesse.bloom@gmail.com|
COMMENT     VNTOAUTHORNAME|Alejandro Balazs|
COMMENT     VNTREPLTYPE|Phagemid
COMMENT     Vector_NTI_Display_Data_(Do_Not_Edit!)
COMMENT     (SXF 
COMMENT      (CGexDoc "pRC-CMV Rev1b" 0 5900 
COMMENT       (CDBMol 0 0 1 1 1 0 0 0 0 "" "" 0 0 0 0 (CObList) (CObList) (CObList) 
COMMENT        (CObList) -1 "") 
COMMENT       (CDocSetData 1 1 0 0 0 0 "MAIN" 1 1 1 1 0 0 1 1 0 1 10 10 4294967295 50 0 
COMMENT        1 0 (CHomObj 0 0 0 3 75) (CWordArray) (CWordArray) 
COMMENT        (CStringList "ApaLI" "AvaI" "BamHI" "ClaI" "EcoRI" "HindIII" "NcoI" 
COMMENT         "PstI" "SmaI" "XmaI") (CStringList "atg" "gtg") 
COMMENT        (CStringList "taa" "tga" "tag") (CObList) 1 "{(0,1),2}" 0 0 "" 0 
COMMENT        4294967295 0 0 0 0 0 0 0 "MAIN" 0 0 30 0 
COMMENT        (CProteinMotifSearchObject 70 20 1 1 1 1 0 0 1 0 0 0 0 0)) 
COMMENT       (CMolPar 0 0 0 0 4294967295 1 5900 0 0 0 0 0 0 0 0) (CStringList) 
COMMENT       (CStringList) (CObList) (COAPar 25 250 50 0 6 4 3 7) 
COMMENT       (COAPar 25 250 50 0 6 4 3 7) (COAPar 25 250 50 0 6 4 3 7) 
COMMENT       (CObList 
COMMENT        #0=(CRSite (CStringList) "ApaLI" "gtgcac" 2 0 2 4399 0 5645 0 0 "") 
COMMENT        #1=(CRSite (CStringList) "AvaI" "cycgrg" 2 0 5 973 0 1086 0 1655 0 2549 
COMMENT            0 3721 0 0 "") 
COMMENT        #2=(CRSite (CStringList) "BamHI" "ggatcc" 2 0 5 909 0 1168 0 1346 0 1664 
COMMENT            0 3708 0 0 "") #3=(CRSite (CStringList) "ClaI" "atcgat" 3 0 0 0 "") 
COMMENT        #4=(CRSite (CStringList) "EcoRI" "gaattc" 2 0 2 940 0 2199 0 0 "") 
COMMENT        #5=(CRSite (CStringList) "HindIII" "aagctt" 2 0 1 891 0 0 "") 
COMMENT        #6=(CRSite (CStringList) "NcoI" "ccatgg" 2 0 4 611 0 994 0 2435 0 3170 0 
COMMENT            0 "") 
COMMENT        #7=(CRSite (CStringList) "PstI" "ctgcag" 6 0 2 949 0 2791 0 0 "") 
COMMENT        #8=(CRSite (CStringList) "SmaI" "cccggg" 4 0 1 2551 0 0 "") 
COMMENT        #9=(CRSite (CStringList) "XmaI" "cccggg" 2 0 1 2549 0 0 "")) 
COMMENT       (CObList 
COMMENT        #10=(CFSignal (CObList) "BGH_pA" 21 0 0 1401 1625 0 (CStringList) 
COMMENT             (CStringList) 1 1 1 1 "1401..1625") 
COMMENT        #11=(CFSignal (CObList) "T7_promoter" 21 0 0 864 880 0 (CStringList) 
COMMENT             (CStringList) 1 1 1 1 "864..880") 
COMMENT        #12=(CFSignal (CObList) "polyA_site" 26 0 0 1495 1514 0 (CStringList) 
COMMENT             (CStringList) 1 1 1 1 "1495..1514") 
COMMENT        #13=(CFSignal (CObList) "neo" 4 0 0 2609 3403 0 (CStringList) 
COMMENT             (CStringList) 1 1 1 1 "2609..3403") 
COMMENT        #14=(CFSignal (CObList) "CMV-pcDNA" 30 0 0 231 819 0 (CStringList) 
COMMENT             (CStringList) 1 1 1 1 "231..819") 
COMMENT        #15=(CFSignal (CObList) "bla" 4 0 1 4907 5764 0 (CStringList) 
COMMENT             (CStringList) 1 1 1 1 "complement(4907..5764)") 
COMMENT        #16=(CFSignal (CObList) "lacO" 21 0 1 3767 3783 0 (CStringList) 
COMMENT             (CStringList) 1 1 1 1 "complement(3767..3783)") 
COMMENT        #17=(CFSignal (CObList) "SV40_ori" 21 0 1 2435 2547 0 (CStringList) 
COMMENT             (CStringList) 1 1 1 1 "complement(2435..2547)") 
COMMENT        #18=(CFSignal (CObList) "Low_copy" 21 0 1 4565 4608 0 (CStringList) 
COMMENT             (CStringList) 1 1 1 1 "complement(4565..4608)") 
COMMENT        #19=(CFSignal (CObList) "SP6" 21 0 1 1356 1375 0 (CStringList) 
COMMENT             (CStringList) 1 1 1 1 "complement(1356..1375)") 
COMMENT        #20=(CFSignal (CObList) "Correction-190" 21 0 0 4570 4601 0 
COMMENT             (CStringList) (CStringList) 1 1 1 1 "4570..4601") 
COMMENT        #21=(CFSignal (CObList) "Correction-189" 21 0 1 3734 3757 0 
COMMENT             (CStringList) (CStringList) 1 1 1 1 "complement(3734..3757)") 
COMMENT        #22=(CFSignal (CObList) "HGTI-8_Max=618" 28 0 0 2496 2522 0 
COMMENT             (CStringList) (CStringList) 1 1 1 1 "2496..2522") 
COMMENT        #23=(CFSignal (CObList) "HGTI-163_Max=" 28 0 0 3338 3362 0 (CStringList) 
COMMENT             (CStringList) 1 1 1 1 "3338..3362") 
COMMENT        #24=(CFSignal (CObList) "HGTI-168_Max=" 28 0 0 3115 3139 0 (CStringList) 
COMMENT             (CStringList) 1 1 1 1 "3115..3139") 
COMMENT        #25=(CFSignal (CObList) "HGTI-169_Max=" 28 0 0 2882 2906 0 (CStringList) 
COMMENT             (CStringList) 1 1 1 1 "2882..2906") 
COMMENT        #26=(CFSignal (CObList) "HGTI-170_Max=" 28 0 0 2681 2705 0 (CStringList) 
COMMENT             (CStringList) 1 1 1 1 "2681..2705") 
COMMENT        #27=(CFSignal (CObList) "HGTI-1114_Max=683" 28 0 0 1092 1126 0 
COMMENT             (CStringList) (CStringList) 1 1 1 1 "1092..1126") 
COMMENT        #28=(CFSignal (CObList) "HGTI-1115_Max=" 28 0 0 1270 1292 0 
COMMENT             (CStringList) (CStringList) 1 1 1 1 "1270..1292") 
COMMENT        #29=(CFSignal (CObList) "HGTI-1121_Max=" 28 0 1 1004 1028 0 
COMMENT             (CStringList) (CStringList) 1 1 1 1 "complement(1004..1028)") 
COMMENT        #30=(CFSignal (CObList) "HGTI-1128_Max=443" 28 0 1 1157 1178 0 
COMMENT             (CStringList) (CStringList) 1 1 1 1 "complement(1157..1178)") 
COMMENT        #31=(CFSignal (CObList) "HGTI-1174_Max=682" 28 0 0 864 880 0 
COMMENT             (CStringList) (CStringList) 1 1 1 1 "864..880") 
COMMENT        #32=(CFSignal (CObList) "HGTI-1204_Max=311" 28 0 0 770 791 0 
COMMENT             (CStringList) (CStringList) 1 1 1 1 "770..791") 
COMMENT        #33=(CFSignal (CObList) "HGTI-1220_Max=162" 28 0 0 765 805 0 
COMMENT             (CStringList) (CStringList) 1 1 1 1 "765..805") 
COMMENT        #34=(CFSignal (CObList) "HGTI-1662_Max=680" 28 0 1 45 75 0 (CStringList) 
COMMENT             (CStringList) 1 1 1 1 "complement(45..75)") 
COMMENT        #35=(CFSignal (CObList) "HGTI-1801_Max=" 28 0 1 2364 2382 0 
COMMENT             (CStringList) (CStringList) 1 1 1 1 "complement(2364..2382)") 
COMMENT        #36=(CFSignal (CObList) "HGTI-1805_Max=673" 28 0 1 3743 3764 0 
COMMENT             (CStringList) (CStringList) 1 1 1 1 "complement(3743..3764)") 
COMMENT        #37=(CFSignal (CObList) "HGTI-1832_Max=638" 28 0 0 304 331 0 
COMMENT             (CStringList) (CStringList) 1 1 1 1 "304..331") 
COMMENT        #38=(CFSignal (CObList) "HGTI-1850_Max=589" 28 0 0 4121 4140 0 
COMMENT             (CStringList) (CStringList) 1 1 1 1 "4121..4140") 
COMMENT        #39=(CFSignal (CObList) "HGTI-1851_Max=601" 28 0 0 4421 4439 0 
COMMENT             (CStringList) (CStringList) 1 1 1 1 "4421..4439") 
COMMENT        #40=(CFSignal (CObList) "HGTI-1852_Max=372" 28 0 0 4721 4750 0 
COMMENT             (CStringList) (CStringList) 1 1 1 1 "4721..4750") 
COMMENT        #41=(CFSignal (CObList) "HGTI-1853_Max=0" 28 0 0 5021 5042 0 
COMMENT             (CStringList) (CStringList) 1 1 1 1 "5021..5042") 
COMMENT        #42=(CFSignal (CObList) "HGTI-1854_Max=650" 28 0 0 5321 5341 0 
COMMENT             (CStringList) (CStringList) 1 1 1 1 "5321..5341") 
COMMENT        #43=(CFSignal (CObList) "HGTI-1855_Max=661" 28 0 0 5621 5644 0 
COMMENT             (CStringList) (CStringList) 1 1 1 1 "5621..5644") 
COMMENT        #44=(CFSignal (CObList) "HGTI-1863_Max=672" 28 0 1 389 413 0 
COMMENT             (CStringList) (CStringList) 1 1 1 1 "complement(389..413)") 
COMMENT        #45=(CFSignal (CObList) "HGTI-1864_Max=485" 28 0 1 689 713 0 
COMMENT             (CStringList) (CStringList) 1 1 1 1 "complement(689..713)") 
COMMENT        #46=(CFSignal (CObList) "HGTI-1880_Max=690" 28 0 1 3908 3930 0 
COMMENT             (CStringList) (CStringList) 1 1 1 1 "complement(3908..3930)") 
COMMENT        #47=(CFSignal (CObList) "HGTI-1881_Max=511" 28 0 1 4205 4230 0 
COMMENT             (CStringList) (CStringList) 1 1 1 1 "complement(4205..4230)") 
COMMENT        #48=(CFSignal (CObList) "HGTI-1882_Max=565" 28 0 1 4503 4530 0 
COMMENT             (CStringList) (CStringList) 1 1 1 1 "complement(4503..4530)") 
COMMENT        #49=(CFSignal (CObList) "HGTI-1883_Max=564" 28 0 1 4802 4830 0 
COMMENT             (CStringList) (CStringList) 1 1 1 1 "complement(4802..4830)") 
COMMENT        #50=(CFSignal (CObList) "HGTI-1884_Max=593" 28 0 1 5106 5130 0 
COMMENT             (CStringList) (CStringList) 1 1 1 1 "complement(5106..5130)") 
COMMENT        #51=(CFSignal (CObList) "HGTI-1885_Max=654" 28 0 1 5403 5430 0 
COMMENT             (CStringList) (CStringList) 1 1 1 1 "complement(5403..5430)") 
COMMENT        #52=(CFSignal (CObList) "HGTI-1886_Max=647" 28 0 1 5710 5730 0 
COMMENT             (CStringList) (CStringList) 1 1 1 1 "complement(5710..5730)") 
COMMENT        #53=(CFSignal (CObList) "HGTI-1929_Max=526" 28 0 1 1428 1445 0 
COMMENT             (CStringList) (CStringList) 1 1 1 1 "complement(1428..1445)") 
COMMENT        #54=(CFSignal (CObList) "HGTI-1984_Max=351" 28 0 0 1508 1532 0 
COMMENT             (CStringList) (CStringList) 1 1 1 1 "1508..1532") 
COMMENT        #55=(CFSignal (CObList) "HGTI-1985_Max=" 28 0 0 1599 1624 0 
COMMENT             (CStringList) (CStringList) 1 1 1 1 "1599..1624") 
COMMENT        #56=(CFSignal (CObList) "HGTI-2021_Max=707" 28 0 0 714 746 0 
COMMENT             (CStringList) (CStringList) 1 1 1 1 "714..746") 
COMMENT        #57=(CFSignal (CObList) "HGTI-2082_Max=0" 28 0 1 3755 3778 0 
COMMENT             (CStringList) (CStringList) 1 1 1 1 "complement(3755..3778)") 
COMMENT        #58=(CFSignal (CObList) "Rev" 4 0 0 995 1345 0 (CStringList) 
COMMENT             (CStringList) 1 1 1 1 "")) (CObList) (CObList) (CObList) (CObList) 
COMMENT       (CObList) (CObList) 
COMMENT       (CTextView 0 
COMMENT        #59=(CGroupPar (CParagraph 0 (0 0) 1 2 0 0 180) 
COMMENT             (CObjectList 
COMMENT              #60=(CRefLinePar 
COMMENT                   (CLinePar (CParagraph 0 (0 0) 0 2 0 0 233) "pRC-CMV Rev1b" 2) 
COMMENT                   5 "" 0 4) 
COMMENT              #61=(CFolderPar 
COMMENT                   (CGroupPar (CParagraph 1 (0 0) 1 1 0 0 178) 
COMMENT                    (CObjectList 
COMMENT                     #62=(CLinePar (CParagraph 0 (0 0) 1 2 1 0 180) 
COMMENT                          "DNA Phagemid 'pRC-CMV Rev1b'" 1) 
COMMENT                     #63=(CLinePar (CParagraph 0 (0 0) 1 2 1 0 180) 
COMMENT                          "Rev expression vector." 1) 
COMMENT                     #64=(CLinePar (CParagraph 0 (0 0) 1 2 1 0 180) 
COMMENT                          "Currently local object. Original author: Alejandro Balazs" 
COMMENT                          1) 
COMMENT                     #65=(CLinePar (CParagraph 0 (0 0) 1 2 1 0 180) 
COMMENT                          "Creation Date: ? (no data)" 1) 
COMMENT                     #66=(CLinePar (CParagraph 0 (0 0) 1 2 1 0 180) 
COMMENT                          "Last Modified: 01/05/08 10:33AM" 1) 
COMMENT                     #67=(CLinePar (CParagraph 0 (0 0) 1 2 1 0 180) 
COMMENT                          "length: 5900 bp" 1) 
COMMENT                     #68=(CLinePar (CParagraph 0 (0 0) 1 2 1 0 180) 
COMMENT                          "storage type: Basic" 1) 
COMMENT                     #69=(CLinePar (CParagraph 0 (0 0) 1 2 1 0 180) 
COMMENT                          "form: Circular" 1))) "General Description") 
COMMENT              #70=(CFolderPar 
COMMENT                   (CGroupPar (CParagraph 2 (0 0) 1 1 0 0 178) 
COMMENT                    (CObjectList 
COMMENT                     #71=(CLinePar (CParagraph 0 (0 0) 1 2 1 0 180) 
COMMENT                          "Original Source Database: GenBank" 1) 
COMMENT                     #72=(CLinePar (CParagraph 0 (0 0) 1 2 1 0 180) 
COMMENT                          "Division: SYN" 1) 
COMMENT                     #73=(CLinePar (CParagraph 0 (0 0) 1 2 1 0 180) 
COMMENT                          "Modification Date in the Original DB: 1-May-2003" 1))) 
COMMENT                   "Standard Fields") 
COMMENT              #74=(CFolderPar 
COMMENT                   (CGroupPar (CParagraph 3 (0 0) 1 1 0 0 178) 
COMMENT                    (CObjectList 
COMMENT                     #75=(CLinePar (CParagraph 0 (0 0) 1 2 1 0 180) 
COMMENT                          "REFERENCE   1  (bases 1 to        5900)" 1) 
COMMENT                     #76=(CLinePar (CParagraph 0 (0 0) 1 2 1 0 180) 
COMMENT                          "  AUTHORS   GRAY JT" 1) 
COMMENT                     #77=(CLinePar (CParagraph 0 (0 0) 1 2 1 0 180) 
COMMENT                          "  TITLE     Direct Submission" 1) 
COMMENT                     #78=(CLinePar (CParagraph 0 (0 0) 1 2 1 0 180) 
COMMENT                          "  JOURNAL   Submitted (1-May-2003) John T. Gray" 1) 
COMMENT                     #79=(CLinePar (CParagraph 0 (0 0) 1 2 1 0 180) 
COMMENT                          "            Telephone: (617) 432-1249" 1) 
COMMENT                     #80=(CLinePar (CParagraph 0 (0 0) 1 2 1 0 180) 
COMMENT                          "            E-mail: gray@hihg.med.harvard.edu" 1) 
COMMENT                     #81=(CLinePar (CParagraph 0 (0 0) 1 2 1 0 180) 
COMMENT                          "            Harvard Gene Therapy Initiative" 1) 
COMMENT                     #82=(CLinePar (CParagraph 0 (0 0) 1 2 1 0 180) 
COMMENT                          "            Vector Core Lab, Room 412" 1) 
COMMENT                     #83=(CLinePar (CParagraph 0 (0 0) 1 2 1 0 180) 
COMMENT                          "            Harvard Institutes for Medicine" 1) 
COMMENT                     #84=(CLinePar (CParagraph 0 (0 0) 1 2 1 0 180) 
COMMENT                          "            77 Avenue Louis Pasteur" 1) 
COMMENT                     #85=(CLinePar (CParagraph 0 (0 0) 1 2 1 0 180) 
COMMENT                          "            Boston, MA 02115 USA" 1))) "References") 
COMMENT              #86=(CFolderPar 
COMMENT                   (CGroupPar (CParagraph 4 (0 0) 1 1 0 0 178) 
COMMENT                    (CObjectList 
COMMENT                     #87=(CLinePar (CParagraph 0 (0 0) 1 2 1 0 180) 
COMMENT                          "Alejandro Balazs" 1))) "Author") 
COMMENT              #88=(CFolderPar 
COMMENT                   (CGroupPar (CParagraph 5 (0 0) 1 1 0 0 178) 
COMMENT                    (CObjectList 
COMMENT                     #89=(CLinePar (CParagraph 0 (0 0) 1 2 1 0 180) 
COMMENT                          "Alejandro Balazs" 1))) "Original Author") 
COMMENT              #90=(CRefLinePar 
COMMENT                   (CLinePar (CParagraph 0 (0 0) 0 2 0 0 233) "Comments" 2) 1 "" 
COMMENT                   0 0) 
COMMENT              #91=(CFolderPar 
COMMENT                   (CGroupPar (CParagraph 8 (0 0) 1 2 0 0 178) (CObjectList)) 
COMMENT                   "Annotations") 
COMMENT              #92=(CFolderPar 
COMMENT                   (CGroupPar (CParagraph 12 (6 0) 1 1 0 0 178) 
COMMENT                    (CObjectList 
COMMENT                     #93=(CFolderPar 
COMMENT                          (CGroupPar (CParagraph 4 (7 4 0) 1 1 1 0 178) 
COMMENT                           (CObjectList 
COMMENT                            #94=(CFolderPar 
COMMENT                                 (CGroupPar 
COMMENT                                  (CParagraph 995 (3 #58# 0) 1 2 2 0 327) 
COMMENT                                  (CObjectList 
COMMENT                                   #95=(CLinePar 
COMMENT                                        (CParagraph 0 (0 0) 1 2 3 0 180) 
COMMENT                                        "Start: 995   End: 1345" 1))) "Rev") 
COMMENT                            #96=(CFolderPar 
COMMENT                                 (CGroupPar 
COMMENT                                  (CParagraph 2609 (3 #13# 0) 1 2 2 0 327) 
COMMENT                                  (CObjectList 
COMMENT                                   #97=(CLinePar 
COMMENT                                        (CParagraph 0 (0 0) 1 2 3 0 180) 
COMMENT                                        "Start: 2609  End: 3403" 1) 
COMMENT                                   #98=(CLinePar 
COMMENT                                        (CParagraph 0 (0 0) 1 2 3 0 180) 
COMMENT                                        "neo resistance gene, as it appears in pBGT33.  Silent change from our other records." 
COMMENT                                        1) 
COMMENT                                   #99=(CLinePar 
COMMENT                                        (CParagraph 0 (0 0) 1 2 3 0 180) 
COMMENT                                        "Original Location Description:" 1) 
COMMENT                                   #100=(CLinePar 
COMMENT                                         (CParagraph 0 (0 0) 1 2 3 0 180) 
COMMENT                                         "   2609..3403" 1))) "neo") 
COMMENT                            #101=(CFolderPar 
COMMENT                                  (CGroupPar 
COMMENT                                   (CParagraph 4907 (3 #15# 0) 1 2 2 0 327) 
COMMENT                                   (CObjectList 
COMMENT                                    #102=(CLinePar 
COMMENT                                          (CParagraph 0 (0 0) 1 2 3 0 180) 
COMMENT                                          "Start: 4907  End: 5764 (Complementary)" 
COMMENT                                          1) 
COMMENT                                    #103=(CLinePar 
COMMENT                                          (CParagraph 0 (0 0) 1 2 3 0 180) 
COMMENT                                          "B-lactamase, confers ampicillin resistance, no Pst I." 
COMMENT                                          1) 
COMMENT                                    #104=(CLinePar 
COMMENT                                          (CParagraph 0 (0 0) 1 2 3 0 180) 
COMMENT                                          "Original Location Description:" 1) 
COMMENT                                    #105=(CLinePar 
COMMENT                                          (CParagraph 0 (0 0) 1 2 3 0 180) 
COMMENT                                          "   complement(4907..5764)" 1))) "bla"))) 
COMMENT                          "CDS (3 total)") 
COMMENT                     #106=(CFolderPar 
COMMENT                           (CGroupPar (CParagraph 21 (7 21 0) 1 1 1 0 178) 
COMMENT                            (CObjectList 
COMMENT                             #107=(CFolderPar 
COMMENT                                   (CGroupPar 
COMMENT                                    (CParagraph 864 (3 #11# 0) 1 2 2 0 194) 
COMMENT                                    (CObjectList 
COMMENT                                     #108=(CLinePar 
COMMENT                                           (CParagraph 0 (0 0) 1 2 3 0 180) 
COMMENT                                           "Start: 864   End: 880 " 1) 
COMMENT                                     #109=(CLinePar 
COMMENT                                           (CParagraph 0 (0 0) 1 2 3 0 180) 
COMMENT                                           "Bacteriophage T7 phi10 promoter.  Corresponds to bp 22887..22903 of GenBank accession V01146.  Transcription starts with the next base, which is xxgggxx in T7." 
COMMENT                                           1) 
COMMENT                                     #110=(CLinePar 
COMMENT                                           (CParagraph 0 (0 0) 1 2 3 0 180) 
COMMENT                                           "Original Location Description:" 1) 
COMMENT                                     #111=(CLinePar 
COMMENT                                           (CParagraph 0 (0 0) 1 2 3 0 180) 
COMMENT                                           "   864..880" 1))) "T7_promoter") 
COMMENT                             #112=(CFolderPar 
COMMENT                                   (CGroupPar 
COMMENT                                    (CParagraph 1356 (3 #19# 0) 1 2 2 0 194) 
COMMENT                                    (CObjectList 
COMMENT                                     #113=(CLinePar 
COMMENT                                           (CParagraph 0 (0 0) 1 2 3 0 180) 
COMMENT                                           "Start: 1356  End: 1375 (Complementary)" 
COMMENT                                           1) 
COMMENT                                     #114=(CLinePar 
COMMENT                                           (CParagraph 0 (0 0) 1 2 3 0 180) 
COMMENT                                           "SP6 promoter, from pCMV-Sport6 and pGEM vectors." 
COMMENT                                           1) 
COMMENT                                     #115=(CLinePar 
COMMENT                                           (CParagraph 0 (0 0) 1 2 3 0 180) 
COMMENT                                           "Original Location Description:" 1) 
COMMENT                                     #116=(CLinePar 
COMMENT                                           (CParagraph 0 (0 0) 1 2 3 0 180) 
COMMENT                                           "   complement(1356..1375)" 1))) 
COMMENT                                   "SP6") 
COMMENT                             #117=(CFolderPar 
COMMENT                                   (CGroupPar 
COMMENT                                    (CParagraph 1401 (3 #10# 0) 1 2 2 0 194) 
COMMENT                                    (CObjectList 
COMMENT                                     #118=(CLinePar 
COMMENT                                           (CParagraph 0 (0 0) 1 2 3 0 180) 
COMMENT                                           "Start: 1401  End: 1625" 1) 
COMMENT                                     #119=(CLinePar 
COMMENT                                           (CParagraph 0 (0 0) 1 2 3 0 180) 
COMMENT                                           "Polyadenylation signals from Bovine growth hormone.  2326..2550 of GenBank accession M57764." 
COMMENT                                           1) 
COMMENT                                     #120=(CLinePar 
COMMENT                                           (CParagraph 0 (0 0) 1 2 3 0 180) 
COMMENT                                           "Original Location Description:" 1) 
COMMENT                                     #121=(CLinePar 
COMMENT                                           (CParagraph 0 (0 0) 1 2 3 0 180) 
COMMENT                                           "   1401..1625" 1))) "BGH_pA") 
COMMENT                             #122=(CFolderPar 
COMMENT                                   (CGroupPar 
COMMENT                                    (CParagraph 2435 (3 #17# 0) 1 2 2 0 194) 
COMMENT                                    (CObjectList 
COMMENT                                     #123=(CLinePar 
COMMENT                                           (CParagraph 0 (0 0) 1 2 3 0 180) 
COMMENT                                           "Start: 2435  End: 2547 (Complementary)" 
COMMENT                                           1) 
COMMENT                                     #124=(CLinePar 
COMMENT                                           (CParagraph 0 (0 0) 1 2 3 0 180) 
COMMENT                                           "SV40 5172..41, contains origin of replication, from pMD cassette." 
COMMENT                                           1) 
COMMENT                                     #125=(CLinePar 
COMMENT                                           (CParagraph 0 (0 0) 1 2 3 0 180) 
COMMENT                                           "Original Location Description:" 1) 
COMMENT                                     #126=(CLinePar 
COMMENT                                           (CParagraph 0 (0 0) 1 2 3 0 180) 
COMMENT                                           "   complement(2435..2547)" 1))) 
COMMENT                                   "SV40_ori") 
COMMENT                             #127=(CFolderPar 
COMMENT                                   (CGroupPar 
COMMENT                                    (CParagraph 3734 (3 #21# 0) 1 2 2 0 194) 
COMMENT                                    (CObjectList 
COMMENT                                     #128=(CLinePar 
COMMENT                                           (CParagraph 0 (0 0) 1 2 3 0 180) 
COMMENT                                           "Start: 3734  End: 3757 (Complementary)" 
COMMENT                                           1) 
COMMENT                                     #129=(CLinePar 
COMMENT                                           (CParagraph 0 (0 0) 1 2 3 0 180) 
COMMENT                                           "pUC18 instability.  This deletion has been shown to occur in many plasmids based upon pUC18 and similar plasmids.  It involves a deletion of the cytosine nucleotide from the second codon of the lacZ alpha gene, just upstream of the polylinker.  Some constructs in our lab have the deletion, and some do not.  There is no apparent restriction enzyme polymorphism, but the deletion can affect the performance of some sequencing primers.  See Lobet, Y. et al., 1989, NAR v17, 4897.  This sequence has been found to be erroneous for some plasmids in our laboratory.  It would be prudent to sequence the DNA to confirm the accuracy of your records.  The sequence specified by this feature was actually found to be:  GGAAACAGCT ATGACATGAT TAC." 
COMMENT                                           1) 
COMMENT                                     #130=(CLinePar 
COMMENT                                           (CParagraph 0 (0 0) 1 2 3 0 180) 
COMMENT                                           "Original Location Description:" 1) 
COMMENT                                     #131=(CLinePar 
COMMENT                                           (CParagraph 0 (0 0) 1 2 3 0 180) 
COMMENT                                           "   complement(3734..3757)" 1))) 
COMMENT                                   "Correction-189") 
COMMENT                             #132=(CFolderPar 
COMMENT                                   (CGroupPar 
COMMENT                                    (CParagraph 3767 (3 #16# 0) 1 2 2 0 194) 
COMMENT                                    (CObjectList 
COMMENT                                     #133=(CLinePar 
COMMENT                                           (CParagraph 0 (0 0) 1 2 3 0 180) 
COMMENT                                           "Start: 3767  End: 3783 (Complementary)" 
COMMENT                                           1) 
COMMENT                                     #134=(CLinePar 
COMMENT                                           (CParagraph 0 (0 0) 1 2 3 0 180) 
COMMENT                                           "lac operator; bound by LacI repressor to repress lac operon expression" 
COMMENT                                           1) 
COMMENT                                     #135=(CLinePar 
COMMENT                                           (CParagraph 0 (0 0) 1 2 3 0 180) 
COMMENT                                           "Original Location Description:" 1) 
COMMENT                                     #136=(CLinePar 
COMMENT                                           (CParagraph 0 (0 0) 1 2 3 0 180) 
COMMENT                                           "   complement(3767..3783)" 1))) 
COMMENT                                   "lacO") 
COMMENT                             #137=(CFolderPar 
COMMENT                                   (CGroupPar 
COMMENT                                    (CParagraph 4565 (3 #18# 0) 1 2 2 0 194) 
COMMENT                                    (CObjectList 
COMMENT                                     #138=(CLinePar 
COMMENT                                           (CParagraph 0 (0 0) 1 2 3 0 180) 
COMMENT                                           "Start: 4565  End: 4608 (Complementary)" 
COMMENT                                           1) 
COMMENT                                     #139=(CLinePar 
COMMENT                                           (CParagraph 0 (0 0) 1 2 3 0 180) 
COMMENT                                           "Tag for low copy plasmid replication xxpBR322xx" 
COMMENT                                           1) 
COMMENT                                     #140=(CLinePar 
COMMENT                                           (CParagraph 0 (0 0) 1 2 3 0 180) 
COMMENT                                           "Original Location Description:" 1) 
COMMENT                                     #141=(CLinePar 
COMMENT                                           (CParagraph 0 (0 0) 1 2 3 0 180) 
COMMENT                                           "   complement(4565..4608)" 1))) 
COMMENT                                   "Low_copy") 
COMMENT                             #142=(CFolderPar 
COMMENT                                   (CGroupPar 
COMMENT                                    (CParagraph 4570 (3 #20# 0) 1 2 2 0 194) 
COMMENT                                    (CObjectList 
COMMENT                                     #143=(CLinePar 
COMMENT                                           (CParagraph 0 (0 0) 1 2 3 0 180) 
COMMENT                                           "Start: 4570  End: 4601" 1) 
COMMENT                                     #144=(CLinePar 
COMMENT                                           (CParagraph 0 (0 0) 1 2 3 0 180) 
COMMENT                                           "Difference between low and high copy plasmids.  Many of our lab plasmids are high copy, yet the sequence file suggests that they are low copy.  This correction could be applied to make the sequence properly represent the actual DNA sequence for a high copy plasmid.  It was confirmed in the full plasmid sequencing of CMMP-MR1-1TcR, which has the pUC18 backbone.  This sequence has been found to be erroneous for some plasmids in our laboratory.  It would be prudent to sequence the DNA to confirm the accuracy of your records.  The sequence specified by this feature was actually found to be:  ACGGCTACAC TAGAAGAACA GTATTTGGTA TC." 
COMMENT                                           1) 
COMMENT                                     #145=(CLinePar 
COMMENT                                           (CParagraph 0 (0 0) 1 2 3 0 180) 
COMMENT                                           "Original Location Description:" 1) 
COMMENT                                     #146=(CLinePar 
COMMENT                                           (CParagraph 0 (0 0) 1 2 3 0 180) 
COMMENT                                           "   4570..4601" 1))) "Correction-190"))) 
COMMENT                           "Misc. Feature (8 total)") 
COMMENT                     #147=(CFolderPar 
COMMENT                           (CGroupPar (CParagraph 26 (7 26 0) 1 1 1 0 178) 
COMMENT                            (CObjectList 
COMMENT                             #148=(CFolderPar 
COMMENT                                   (CGroupPar 
COMMENT                                    (CParagraph 1495 (3 #12# 0) 1 2 2 0 194) 
COMMENT                                    (CObjectList 
COMMENT                                     #149=(CLinePar 
COMMENT                                           (CParagraph 0 (0 0) 1 2 3 0 180) 
COMMENT                                           "Start: 1495  End: 1514" 1) 
COMMENT                                     #150=(CLinePar 
COMMENT                                           (CParagraph 0 (0 0) 1 2 3 0 180) 
COMMENT                                           "Axxs added after last base in Bovine Growth Hormone message." 
COMMENT                                           1) 
COMMENT                                     #151=(CLinePar 
COMMENT                                           (CParagraph 0 (0 0) 1 2 3 0 180) 
COMMENT                                           "Original Location Description:" 1) 
COMMENT                                     #152=(CLinePar 
COMMENT                                           (CParagraph 0 (0 0) 1 2 3 0 180) 
COMMENT                                           "   1495..1514" 1))) "polyA_site"))) 
COMMENT                           "PolyA Site (1 total)") 
COMMENT                     #153=(CFolderPar 
COMMENT                           (CGroupPar (CParagraph 28 (7 28 0) 1 1 1 0 178) 
COMMENT                            (CObjectList 
COMMENT                             #154=(CFolderPar 
COMMENT                                   (CGroupPar 
COMMENT                                    (CParagraph 45 (3 #34# 0) 1 2 2 0 194) 
COMMENT                                    (CObjectList 
COMMENT                                     #155=(CLinePar 
COMMENT                                           (CParagraph 0 (0 0) 1 2 3 0 180) 
COMMENT                                           "Start: 45    End: 75   (Complementary)" 
COMMENT                                           1) 
COMMENT                                     #156=(CLinePar 
COMMENT                                           (CParagraph 0 (0 0) 1 2 3 0 180) 
COMMENT                                           "Series of primers for construction of 4 variations of Adenovirus helper constructs, with potential for deletions in Psi.  Max recorded sequencing read = 680 bases.  Perfect match Tm = 67.2 C, although only 17 nt are required to match.  The actual sequence of the primer is GGCTTAACTA TGCGGCATCA GAGCAGATTG T." 
COMMENT                                           1) 
COMMENT                                     #157=(CLinePar 
COMMENT                                           (CParagraph 0 (0 0) 1 2 3 0 180) 
COMMENT                                           "Original Location Description:" 1) 
COMMENT                                     #158=(CLinePar 
COMMENT                                           (CParagraph 0 (0 0) 1 2 3 0 180) 
COMMENT                                           "   complement(45..75)" 1))) 
COMMENT                                   "HGTI-1662_Max=680") 
COMMENT                             #159=(CFolderPar 
COMMENT                                   (CGroupPar 
COMMENT                                    (CParagraph 304 (3 #37# 0) 1 2 2 0 194) 
COMMENT                                    (CObjectList 
COMMENT                                     #160=(CLinePar 
COMMENT                                           (CParagraph 0 (0 0) 1 2 3 0 180) 
COMMENT                                           "Start: 304   End: 331 " 1) 
COMMENT                                     #161=(CLinePar 
COMMENT                                           (CParagraph 0 (0 0) 1 2 3 0 180) 
COMMENT                                           "Full plasmid sequencing for Add-BGFP-FasL-Ires-FADD  Max recorded sequencing read = 638 bases.  Perfect match Tm = 58.7 C, although only 17 nt are required to match.  The actual sequence of the primer is agttccgcgt tacataactt acggtaaa." 
COMMENT                                           1) 
COMMENT                                     #162=(CLinePar 
COMMENT                                           (CParagraph 0 (0 0) 1 2 3 0 180) 
COMMENT                                           "Original Location Description:" 1) 
COMMENT                                     #163=(CLinePar 
COMMENT                                           (CParagraph 0 (0 0) 1 2 3 0 180) 
COMMENT                                           "   304..331" 1))) 
COMMENT                                   "HGTI-1832_Max=638") 
COMMENT                             #164=(CFolderPar 
COMMENT                                   (CGroupPar 
COMMENT                                    (CParagraph 389 (3 #44# 0) 1 2 2 0 194) 
COMMENT                                    (CObjectList 
COMMENT                                     #165=(CLinePar 
COMMENT                                           (CParagraph 0 (0 0) 1 2 3 0 180) 
COMMENT                                           "Start: 389   End: 413  (Complementary)" 
COMMENT                                           1) 
COMMENT                                     #166=(CLinePar 
COMMENT                                           (CParagraph 0 (0 0) 1 2 3 0 180) 
COMMENT                                           "Full plasmid sequencing for Add-BGFP-FasL-Ires-FADD  Max recorded sequencing read = 672 bases.  Perfect match Tm = 59.1 C, although only 17 nt are required to match.  The actual sequence of the primer is ccctattggc gttactatgg gaaca." 
COMMENT                                           1) 
COMMENT                                     #167=(CLinePar 
COMMENT                                           (CParagraph 0 (0 0) 1 2 3 0 180) 
COMMENT                                           "Original Location Description:" 1) 
COMMENT                                     #168=(CLinePar 
COMMENT                                           (CParagraph 0 (0 0) 1 2 3 0 180) 
COMMENT                                           "   complement(389..413)" 1))) 
COMMENT                                   "HGTI-1863_Max=672") 
COMMENT                             #169=(CFolderPar 
COMMENT                                   (CGroupPar 
COMMENT                                    (CParagraph 689 (3 #45# 0) 1 2 2 0 194) 
COMMENT                                    (CObjectList 
COMMENT                                     #170=(CLinePar 
COMMENT                                           (CParagraph 0 (0 0) 1 2 3 0 180) 
COMMENT                                           "Start: 689   End: 713  (Complementary)" 
COMMENT                                           1) 
COMMENT                                     #171=(CLinePar 
COMMENT                                           (CParagraph 0 (0 0) 1 2 3 0 180) 
COMMENT                                           "Full plasmid sequencing for Add-BGFP-FasL-Ires-FADD  Max recorded sequencing read = 485 bases.  Perfect match Tm = 58.0 C, although only 17 nt are required to match.  The actual sequence of the primer is aaacaaactc ccattgacgt caatg." 
COMMENT                                           1) 
COMMENT                                     #172=(CLinePar 
COMMENT                                           (CParagraph 0 (0 0) 1 2 3 0 180) 
COMMENT                                           "Original Location Description:" 1) 
COMMENT                                     #173=(CLinePar 
COMMENT                                           (CParagraph 0 (0 0) 1 2 3 0 180) 
COMMENT                                           "   complement(689..713)" 1))) 
COMMENT                                   "HGTI-1864_Max=485") 
COMMENT                             #174=(CFolderPar 
COMMENT                                   (CGroupPar 
COMMENT                                    (CParagraph 714 (3 #56# 0) 1 2 2 0 194) 
COMMENT                                    (CObjectList 
COMMENT                                     #175=(CLinePar 
COMMENT                                           (CParagraph 0 (0 0) 1 2 3 0 180) 
COMMENT                                           "Start: 714   End: 746 " 1) 
COMMENT                                     #176=(CLinePar 
COMMENT                                           (CParagraph 0 (0 0) 1 2 3 0 180) 
COMMENT                                           "sequencing pHD from 3xx end  Max recorded sequencing read = 707 bases. Perfect match Tm = 71.5 C, although only 17 nt are required to match.  The actual sequence of the primer is tggcaccaaa atcaacggga ctttccaaaa tgt." 
COMMENT                                           1) 
COMMENT                                     #177=(CLinePar 
COMMENT                                           (CParagraph 0 (0 0) 1 2 3 0 180) 
COMMENT                                           "Original Location Description:" 1) 
COMMENT                                     #178=(CLinePar 
COMMENT                                           (CParagraph 0 (0 0) 1 2 3 0 180) 
COMMENT                                           "   714..746" 1))) 
COMMENT                                   "HGTI-2021_Max=707") 
COMMENT                             #179=(CFolderPar 
COMMENT                                   (CGroupPar 
COMMENT                                    (CParagraph 765 (3 #33# 0) 1 2 2 0 194) 
COMMENT                                    (CObjectList 
COMMENT                                     #180=(CLinePar 
COMMENT                                           (CParagraph 0 (0 0) 1 2 3 0 180) 
COMMENT                                           "Start: 765   End: 805 " 1) 
COMMENT                                     #181=(CLinePar 
COMMENT                                           (CParagraph 0 (0 0) 1 2 3 0 180) 
COMMENT                                           "?  Max recorded sequencing read = 162 bases.  Perfect match Tm = 76.1 C, although only 17 nt are required to match.  The actual sequence of the primer is gcgcactagt catatggtag gcgtgtacgg tgggaggtct a." 
COMMENT                                           1) 
COMMENT                                     #182=(CLinePar 
COMMENT                                           (CParagraph 0 (0 0) 1 2 3 0 180) 
COMMENT                                           "Original Location Description:" 1) 
COMMENT                                     #183=(CLinePar 
COMMENT                                           (CParagraph 0 (0 0) 1 2 3 0 180) 
COMMENT                                           "   765..805" 1))) 
COMMENT                                   "HGTI-1220_Max=162") 
COMMENT                             #184=(CFolderPar 
COMMENT                                   (CGroupPar 
COMMENT                                    (CParagraph 770 (3 #32# 0) 1 2 2 0 194) 
COMMENT                                    (CObjectList 
COMMENT                                     #185=(CLinePar 
COMMENT                                           (CParagraph 0 (0 0) 1 2 3 0 180) 
COMMENT                                           "Start: 770   End: 791 " 1) 
COMMENT                                     #186=(CLinePar 
COMMENT                                           (CParagraph 0 (0 0) 1 2 3 0 180) 
COMMENT                                           "Sequencing primers for pHJ1  Max recorded sequencing read = 311 bases. Perfect match Tm = 62.5 C, although only 17 nt are required to match.  The actual sequence of the primer is GCAAATGGGC GGTAGGCGTG TA." 
COMMENT                                           1) 
COMMENT                                     #187=(CLinePar 
COMMENT                                           (CParagraph 0 (0 0) 1 2 3 0 180) 
COMMENT                                           "Original Location Description:" 1) 
COMMENT                                     #188=(CLinePar 
COMMENT                                           (CParagraph 0 (0 0) 1 2 3 0 180) 
COMMENT                                           "   770..791" 1))) 
COMMENT                                   "HGTI-1204_Max=311") 
COMMENT                             #189=(CFolderPar 
COMMENT                                   (CGroupPar 
COMMENT                                    (CParagraph 864 (3 #31# 0) 1 2 2 0 194) 
COMMENT                                    (CObjectList 
COMMENT                                     #190=(CLinePar 
COMMENT                                           (CParagraph 0 (0 0) 1 2 3 0 180) 
COMMENT                                           "Start: 864   End: 880 " 1) 
COMMENT                                     #191=(CLinePar 
COMMENT                                           (CParagraph 0 (0 0) 1 2 3 0 180) 
COMMENT                                           "T7 primer  Max recorded sequencing read = 682 bases.  Perfect match Tm = 24.4 C, although only 17 nt are required to match.  The actual sequence of the primer is taatacgact cactata." 
COMMENT                                           1) 
COMMENT                                     #192=(CLinePar 
COMMENT                                           (CParagraph 0 (0 0) 1 2 3 0 180) 
COMMENT                                           "Original Location Description:" 1) 
COMMENT                                     #193=(CLinePar 
COMMENT                                           (CParagraph 0 (0 0) 1 2 3 0 180) 
COMMENT                                           "   864..880" 1))) 
COMMENT                                   "HGTI-1174_Max=682") 
COMMENT                             #194=(CFolderPar 
COMMENT                                   (CGroupPar 
COMMENT                                    (CParagraph 1004 (3 #29# 0) 1 2 2 0 194) 
COMMENT                                    (CObjectList 
COMMENT                                     #195=(CLinePar 
COMMENT                                           (CParagraph 0 (0 0) 1 2 3 0 180) 
COMMENT                                           "Start: 1004  End: 1028 (Complementary)" 
COMMENT                                           1) 
COMMENT                                     #196=(CLinePar 
COMMENT                                           (CParagraph 0 (0 0) 1 2 3 0 180) 
COMMENT                                           "Sequencing primers for HIV strain HXB2 construct.  Max recorded sequencing read =  bases.  Perfect match Tm = 64.9 C, although only 17 nt are required to match.  The actual sequence of the primer is GCTCTTCGTC GCTGTCTCCG CTTCT." 
COMMENT                                           1) 
COMMENT                                     #197=(CLinePar 
COMMENT                                           (CParagraph 0 (0 0) 1 2 3 0 180) 
COMMENT                                           "Original Location Description:" 1) 
COMMENT                                     #198=(CLinePar 
COMMENT                                           (CParagraph 0 (0 0) 1 2 3 0 180) 
COMMENT                                           "   complement(1004..1028)" 1))) 
COMMENT                                   "HGTI-1121_Max=") 
COMMENT                             #199=(CFolderPar 
COMMENT                                   (CGroupPar 
COMMENT                                    (CParagraph 1092 (3 #27# 0) 1 2 2 0 194) 
COMMENT                                    (CObjectList 
COMMENT                                     #200=(CLinePar 
COMMENT                                           (CParagraph 0 (0 0) 1 2 3 0 180) 
COMMENT                                           "Start: 1092  End: 1126" 1) 
COMMENT                                     #201=(CLinePar 
COMMENT                                           (CParagraph 0 (0 0) 1 2 3 0 180) 
COMMENT                                           "Sequencing primers for HIV strain HXB2 construct.  Max recorded sequencing read = 683 bases.  Perfect match Tm = 74.1 C, although only 17 nt are required to match.  The actual sequence of the primer is GGACCCGACA GGCCCGAAGG AATAGAAGAA GAAGG." 
COMMENT                                           1) 
COMMENT                                     #202=(CLinePar 
COMMENT                                           (CParagraph 0 (0 0) 1 2 3 0 180) 
COMMENT                                           "Original Location Description:" 1) 
COMMENT                                     #203=(CLinePar 
COMMENT                                           (CParagraph 0 (0 0) 1 2 3 0 180) 
COMMENT                                           "   1092..1126" 1))) 
COMMENT                                   "HGTI-1114_Max=683") 
COMMENT                             #204=(CFolderPar 
COMMENT                                   (CGroupPar 
COMMENT                                    (CParagraph 1157 (3 #30# 0) 1 2 2 0 194) 
COMMENT                                    (CObjectList 
COMMENT                                     #205=(CLinePar 
COMMENT                                           (CParagraph 0 (0 0) 1 2 3 0 180) 
COMMENT                                           "Start: 1157  End: 1178 (Complementary)" 
COMMENT                                           1) 
COMMENT                                     #206=(CLinePar 
COMMENT                                           (CParagraph 0 (0 0) 1 2 3 0 180) 
COMMENT                                           "Sequencing primers for HIV strain HXB2 construct.  Max recorded sequencing read = 443 bases.  Perfect match Tm = 55.1 C, although only 17 nt are required to match.  The actual sequence of the primer is TGCCAAGGAT CCGTTCACTA AT." 
COMMENT                                           1) 
COMMENT                                     #207=(CLinePar 
COMMENT                                           (CParagraph 0 (0 0) 1 2 3 0 180) 
COMMENT                                           "Original Location Description:" 1) 
COMMENT                                     #208=(CLinePar 
COMMENT                                           (CParagraph 0 (0 0) 1 2 3 0 180) 
COMMENT                                           "   complement(1157..1178)" 1))) 
COMMENT                                   "HGTI-1128_Max=443") 
COMMENT                             #209=(CFolderPar 
COMMENT                                   (CGroupPar 
COMMENT                                    (CParagraph 1270 (3 #28# 0) 1 2 2 0 194) 
COMMENT                                    (CObjectList 
COMMENT                                     #210=(CLinePar 
COMMENT                                           (CParagraph 0 (0 0) 1 2 3 0 180) 
COMMENT                                           "Start: 1270  End: 1292" 1) 
COMMENT                                     #211=(CLinePar 
COMMENT                                           (CParagraph 0 (0 0) 1 2 3 0 180) 
COMMENT                                           "Sequencing primers for HIV strain HXB2 construct.  Max recorded sequencing read =  bases.  Perfect match Tm = 71.8 C, although only 17 nt are required to match.  The actual sequence of the primer is TGGGACGCAG GGGGTGGGAA GCC." 
COMMENT                                           1) 
COMMENT                                     #212=(CLinePar 
COMMENT                                           (CParagraph 0 (0 0) 1 2 3 0 180) 
COMMENT                                           "Original Location Description:" 1) 
COMMENT                                     #213=(CLinePar 
COMMENT                                           (CParagraph 0 (0 0) 1 2 3 0 180) 
COMMENT                                           "   1270..1292" 1))) "HGTI-1115_Max=") 
COMMENT                             #214=(CFolderPar 
COMMENT                                   (CGroupPar 
COMMENT                                    (CParagraph 1428 (3 #53# 0) 1 2 2 0 194) 
COMMENT                                    (CObjectList 
COMMENT                                     #215=(CLinePar 
COMMENT                                           (CParagraph 0 (0 0) 1 2 3 0 180) 
COMMENT                                           "Start: 1428  End: 1445 (Complementary)" 
COMMENT                                           1) 
COMMENT                                     #216=(CLinePar 
COMMENT                                           (CParagraph 0 (0 0) 1 2 3 0 180) 
COMMENT                                           "EF1-alpha lacZ CpG cassette sequencing.  Max recorded sequencing read = 526 bases.  Perfect match Tm = 60.0 C, although only 17 nt are required to match.  The actual sequence of the primer is cgggggaggg gcaaacaa." 
COMMENT                                           1) 
COMMENT                                     #217=(CLinePar 
COMMENT                                           (CParagraph 0 (0 0) 1 2 3 0 180) 
COMMENT                                           "Original Location Description:" 1) 
COMMENT                                     #218=(CLinePar 
COMMENT                                           (CParagraph 0 (0 0) 1 2 3 0 180) 
COMMENT                                           "   complement(1428..1445)" 1))) 
COMMENT                                   "HGTI-1929_Max=526") 
COMMENT                             #219=(CFolderPar 
COMMENT                                   (CGroupPar 
COMMENT                                    (CParagraph 1508 (3 #54# 0) 1 2 2 0 194) 
COMMENT                                    (CObjectList 
COMMENT                                     #220=(CLinePar 
COMMENT                                           (CParagraph 0 (0 0) 1 2 3 0 180) 
COMMENT                                           "Start: 1508  End: 1532" 1) 
COMMENT                                     #221=(CLinePar 
COMMENT                                           (CParagraph 0 (0 0) 1 2 3 0 180) 
COMMENT                                           "AAV-lacZ seq primers  Max recorded sequencing read = 351 bases.  Perfect match Tm = 58.8 C, although only 17 nt are required to match.  The actual sequence of the primer is GCATCGCATT GTCTGAGTAG GTGTC." 
COMMENT                                           1) 
COMMENT                                     #222=(CLinePar 
COMMENT                                           (CParagraph 0 (0 0) 1 2 3 0 180) 
COMMENT                                           "Original Location Description:" 1) 
COMMENT                                     #223=(CLinePar 
COMMENT                                           (CParagraph 0 (0 0) 1 2 3 0 180) 
COMMENT                                           "   1508..1532" 1))) 
COMMENT                                   "HGTI-1984_Max=351") 
COMMENT                             #224=(CFolderPar 
COMMENT                                   (CGroupPar 
COMMENT                                    (CParagraph 1599 (3 #55# 0) 1 2 2 0 194) 
COMMENT                                    (CObjectList 
COMMENT                                     #225=(CLinePar 
COMMENT                                           (CParagraph 0 (0 0) 1 2 3 0 180) 
COMMENT                                           "Start: 1599  End: 1624" 1) 
COMMENT                                     #226=(CLinePar 
COMMENT                                           (CParagraph 0 (0 0) 1 2 3 0 180) 
COMMENT                                           "AAV-lacZ seq primers  Max recorded sequencing read =  bases.  Perfect match Tm = 69.7 C, although only 17 nt are required to match.  The actual sequence of the primer is ATGCTGGGGA TGCGGTGGGC TCTATG." 
COMMENT                                           1) 
COMMENT                                     #227=(CLinePar 
COMMENT                                           (CParagraph 0 (0 0) 1 2 3 0 180) 
COMMENT                                           "Original Location Description:" 1) 
COMMENT                                     #228=(CLinePar 
COMMENT                                           (CParagraph 0 (0 0) 1 2 3 0 180) 
COMMENT                                           "   1599..1624" 1))) "HGTI-1985_Max=") 
COMMENT                             #229=(CFolderPar 
COMMENT                                   (CGroupPar 
COMMENT                                    (CParagraph 2364 (3 #35# 0) 1 2 2 0 194) 
COMMENT                                    (CObjectList 
COMMENT                                     #230=(CLinePar 
COMMENT                                           (CParagraph 0 (0 0) 1 2 3 0 180) 
COMMENT                                           "Start: 2364  End: 2382 (Complementary)" 
COMMENT                                           1) 
COMMENT                                     #231=(CLinePar 
COMMENT                                           (CParagraph 0 (0 0) 1 2 3 0 180) 
COMMENT                                           "Sequencing primer for pLXSN  Max recorded sequencing read =  bases. Perfect match Tm = 56.0 C, although only 17 nt are required to match.  The actual sequence of the primer is aggggcggga ctatggttg." 
COMMENT                                           1) 
COMMENT                                     #232=(CLinePar 
COMMENT                                           (CParagraph 0 (0 0) 1 2 3 0 180) 
COMMENT                                           "Original Location Description:" 1) 
COMMENT                                     #233=(CLinePar 
COMMENT                                           (CParagraph 0 (0 0) 1 2 3 0 180) 
COMMENT                                           "   complement(2364..2382)" 1))) 
COMMENT                                   "HGTI-1801_Max=") 
COMMENT                             #234=(CFolderPar 
COMMENT                                   (CGroupPar 
COMMENT                                    (CParagraph 2496 (3 #22# 0) 1 2 2 0 194) 
COMMENT                                    (CObjectList 
COMMENT                                     #235=(CLinePar 
COMMENT                                           (CParagraph 0 (0 0) 1 2 3 0 180) 
COMMENT                                           "Start: 2496  End: 2522" 1) 
COMMENT                                     #236=(CLinePar 
COMMENT                                           (CParagraph 0 (0 0) 1 2 3 0 180) 
COMMENT                                           "Add-musFLT-mIg Plasmid record #912  Max recorded sequencing read = 618 bases.  Perfect match Tm = 59.3 C, although only 17 nt are required to match. The actual sequence of the primer is tccagaagta gtgaggaggc ttttttg." 
COMMENT                                           1) 
COMMENT                                     #237=(CLinePar 
COMMENT                                           (CParagraph 0 (0 0) 1 2 3 0 180) 
COMMENT                                           "Original Location Description:" 1) 
COMMENT                                     #238=(CLinePar 
COMMENT                                           (CParagraph 0 (0 0) 1 2 3 0 180) 
COMMENT                                           "   2496..2522" 1))) "HGTI-8_Max=618") 
COMMENT                             #239=(CFolderPar 
COMMENT                                   (CGroupPar 
COMMENT                                    (CParagraph 2681 (3 #26# 0) 1 2 2 0 194) 
COMMENT                                    (CObjectList 
COMMENT                                     #240=(CLinePar 
COMMENT                                           (CParagraph 0 (0 0) 1 2 3 0 180) 
COMMENT                                           "Start: 2681  End: 2705" 1) 
COMMENT                                     #241=(CLinePar 
COMMENT                                           (CParagraph 0 (0 0) 1 2 3 0 180) 
COMMENT                                           "For sequencing GFPneo  Max recorded sequencing read =  bases.  Perfect match Tm = 63.7 C, although only 17 nt are required to match.  The actual sequence of the primer is gcacaacaga caatcggctg ctctg." 
COMMENT                                           1) 
COMMENT                                     #242=(CLinePar 
COMMENT                                           (CParagraph 0 (0 0) 1 2 3 0 180) 
COMMENT                                           "Original Location Description:" 1) 
COMMENT                                     #243=(CLinePar 
COMMENT                                           (CParagraph 0 (0 0) 1 2 3 0 180) 
COMMENT                                           "   2681..2705" 1))) "HGTI-170_Max=") 
COMMENT                             #244=(CFolderPar 
COMMENT                                   (CGroupPar 
COMMENT                                    (CParagraph 2882 (3 #25# 0) 1 2 2 0 194) 
COMMENT                                    (CObjectList 
COMMENT                                     #245=(CLinePar 
COMMENT                                           (CParagraph 0 (0 0) 1 2 3 0 180) 
COMMENT                                           "Start: 2882  End: 2906" 1) 
COMMENT                                     #246=(CLinePar 
COMMENT                                           (CParagraph 0 (0 0) 1 2 3 0 180) 
COMMENT                                           "For sequencing GFPneo  Max recorded sequencing read =  bases.  Perfect match Tm = 71.6 C, although only 17 nt are required to match.  The actual sequence of the primer is ctgctattgg gcgaagtgcc ggggc." 
COMMENT                                           1) 
COMMENT                                     #247=(CLinePar 
COMMENT                                           (CParagraph 0 (0 0) 1 2 3 0 180) 
COMMENT                                           "Original Location Description:" 1) 
COMMENT                                     #248=(CLinePar 
COMMENT                                           (CParagraph 0 (0 0) 1 2 3 0 180) 
COMMENT                                           "   2882..2906" 1))) "HGTI-169_Max=") 
COMMENT                             #249=(CFolderPar 
COMMENT                                   (CGroupPar 
COMMENT                                    (CParagraph 3115 (3 #24# 0) 1 2 2 0 194) 
COMMENT                                    (CObjectList 
COMMENT                                     #250=(CLinePar 
COMMENT                                           (CParagraph 0 (0 0) 1 2 3 0 180) 
COMMENT                                           "Start: 3115  End: 3139" 1) 
COMMENT                                     #251=(CLinePar 
COMMENT                                           (CParagraph 0 (0 0) 1 2 3 0 180) 
COMMENT                                           "For sequencing GFPneo  Max recorded sequencing read =  bases.  Perfect match Tm = 72.7 C, although only 17 nt are required to match.  The actual sequence of the primer is actgttcgcc aggctcaagg cgcgc." 
COMMENT                                           1) 
COMMENT                                     #252=(CLinePar 
COMMENT                                           (CParagraph 0 (0 0) 1 2 3 0 180) 
COMMENT                                           "Original Location Description:" 1) 
COMMENT                                     #253=(CLinePar 
COMMENT                                           (CParagraph 0 (0 0) 1 2 3 0 180) 
COMMENT                                           "   3115..3139" 1))) "HGTI-168_Max=") 
COMMENT                             #254=(CFolderPar 
COMMENT                                   (CGroupPar 
COMMENT                                    (CParagraph 3338 (3 #23# 0) 1 2 2 0 194) 
COMMENT                                    (CObjectList 
COMMENT                                     #255=(CLinePar 
COMMENT                                           (CParagraph 0 (0 0) 1 2 3 0 180) 
COMMENT                                           "Start: 3338  End: 3362" 1) 
COMMENT                                     #256=(CLinePar 
COMMENT                                           (CParagraph 0 (0 0) 1 2 3 0 180) 
COMMENT                                           "Sequencing primer reads from 3xx end of neo gene in downstream direction.  Max recorded sequencing read =  bases.  Perfect match Tm = 70.3 C, although only 17 nt are required to match.  The actual sequence of the primer is TACGGTATCG CCGCTCCCGA TTCGC." 
COMMENT                                           1) 
COMMENT                                     #257=(CLinePar 
COMMENT                                           (CParagraph 0 (0 0) 1 2 3 0 180) 
COMMENT                                           "Original Location Description:" 1) 
COMMENT                                     #258=(CLinePar 
COMMENT                                           (CParagraph 0 (0 0) 1 2 3 0 180) 
COMMENT                                           "   3338..3362" 1))) "HGTI-163_Max=") 
COMMENT                             #259=(CFolderPar 
COMMENT                                   (CGroupPar 
COMMENT                                    (CParagraph 3743 (3 #36# 0) 1 2 2 0 194) 
COMMENT                                    (CObjectList 
COMMENT                                     #260=(CLinePar 
COMMENT                                           (CParagraph 0 (0 0) 1 2 3 0 180) 
COMMENT                                           "Start: 3743  End: 3764 (Complementary)" 
COMMENT                                           1) 
COMMENT                                     #261=(CLinePar 
COMMENT                                           (CParagraph 0 (0 0) 1 2 3 0 180) 
COMMENT                                           "std sequencing primer -47  Max recorded sequencing read = 673 bases. Perfect match Tm = 49.4 C, although only 17 nt are required to match.  The actual sequence of the primer is tcacacagga aacagctatg ac." 
COMMENT                                           1) 
COMMENT                                     #262=(CLinePar 
COMMENT                                           (CParagraph 0 (0 0) 1 2 3 0 180) 
COMMENT                                           "Original Location Description:" 1) 
COMMENT                                     #263=(CLinePar 
COMMENT                                           (CParagraph 0 (0 0) 1 2 3 0 180) 
COMMENT                                           "   complement(3743..3764)" 1))) 
COMMENT                                   "HGTI-1805_Max=673") 
COMMENT                             #264=(CFolderPar 
COMMENT                                   (CGroupPar 
COMMENT                                    (CParagraph 3755 (3 #57# 0) 1 2 2 0 194) 
COMMENT                                    (CObjectList 
COMMENT                                     #265=(CLinePar 
COMMENT                                           (CParagraph 0 (0 0) 1 2 3 0 180) 
COMMENT                                           "Start: 3755  End: 3778 (Complementary)" 
COMMENT                                           1) 
COMMENT                                     #266=(CLinePar 
COMMENT                                           (CParagraph 0 (0 0) 1 2 3 0 180) 
COMMENT                                           "Reverse sequencing primer for pUC. Purpose of the oligo: Sequencing Max recorded sequencing read = 0 bases.  Perfect match Tm = 56.6 C, although only 17 nt are required to match.  The actual sequence of the primer is AGCGGATAAC AATTTCACAC AGGA." 
COMMENT                                           1) 
COMMENT                                     #267=(CLinePar 
COMMENT                                           (CParagraph 0 (0 0) 1 2 3 0 180) 
COMMENT                                           "Original Location Description:" 1) 
COMMENT                                     #268=(CLinePar 
COMMENT                                           (CParagraph 0 (0 0) 1 2 3 0 180) 
COMMENT                                           "   complement(3755..3778)" 1))) 
COMMENT                                   "HGTI-2082_Max=0") 
COMMENT                             #269=(CFolderPar 
COMMENT                                   (CGroupPar 
COMMENT                                    (CParagraph 3908 (3 #46# 0) 1 2 2 0 194) 
COMMENT                                    (CObjectList 
COMMENT                                     #270=(CLinePar 
COMMENT                                           (CParagraph 0 (0 0) 1 2 3 0 180) 
COMMENT                                           "Start: 3908  End: 3930 (Complementary)" 
COMMENT                                           1) 
COMMENT                                     #271=(CLinePar 
COMMENT                                           (CParagraph 0 (0 0) 1 2 3 0 180) 
COMMENT                                           "Full plasmid sequencing for Add-BGFP-FasL-Ires-FADD  Max recorded sequencing read = 690 bases.  Perfect match Tm = 59.4 C, although only 17 nt are required to match.  The actual sequence of the primer is gttggccgat tcattaatgc agc." 
COMMENT                                           1) 
COMMENT                                     #272=(CLinePar 
COMMENT                                           (CParagraph 0 (0 0) 1 2 3 0 180) 
COMMENT                                           "Original Location Description:" 1) 
COMMENT                                     #273=(CLinePar 
COMMENT                                           (CParagraph 0 (0 0) 1 2 3 0 180) 
COMMENT                                           "   complement(3908..3930)" 1))) 
COMMENT                                   "HGTI-1880_Max=690") 
COMMENT                             #274=(CFolderPar 
COMMENT                                   (CGroupPar 
COMMENT                                    (CParagraph 4121 (3 #38# 0) 1 2 2 0 194) 
COMMENT                                    (CObjectList 
COMMENT                                     #275=(CLinePar 
COMMENT                                           (CParagraph 0 (0 0) 1 2 3 0 180) 
COMMENT                                           "Start: 4121  End: 4140" 1) 
COMMENT                                     #276=(CLinePar 
COMMENT                                           (CParagraph 0 (0 0) 1 2 3 0 180) 
COMMENT                                           "Full plasmid sequencing for Add-BGFP-FasL-Ires-FADD  Max recorded sequencing read = 589 bases.  Perfect match Tm = 59.7 C, although only 17 nt are required to match.  The actual sequence of the primer is taaaaaggcc gcgttgctgg ." 
COMMENT                                           1) 
COMMENT                                     #277=(CLinePar 
COMMENT                                           (CParagraph 0 (0 0) 1 2 3 0 180) 
COMMENT                                           "Original Location Description:" 1) 
COMMENT                                     #278=(CLinePar 
COMMENT                                           (CParagraph 0 (0 0) 1 2 3 0 180) 
COMMENT                                           "   4121..4140" 1))) 
COMMENT                                   "HGTI-1850_Max=589") 
COMMENT                             #279=(CFolderPar 
COMMENT                                   (CGroupPar 
COMMENT                                    (CParagraph 4205 (3 #47# 0) 1 2 2 0 194) 
COMMENT                                    (CObjectList 
COMMENT                                     #280=(CLinePar 
COMMENT                                           (CParagraph 0 (0 0) 1 2 3 0 180) 
COMMENT                                           "Start: 4205  End: 4230 (Complementary)" 
COMMENT                                           1) 
COMMENT                                     #281=(CLinePar 
COMMENT                                           (CParagraph 0 (0 0) 1 2 3 0 180) 
COMMENT                                           "Full plasmid sequencing for Add-BGFP-FasL-Ires-FADD  Max recorded sequencing read = 511 bases.  Perfect match Tm = 59 C, although only 17 nt are required to match.  The actual sequence of the primer is atctttatag tcctgtcggg tttcgc." 
COMMENT                                           1) 
COMMENT                                     #282=(CLinePar 
COMMENT                                           (CParagraph 0 (0 0) 1 2 3 0 180) 
COMMENT                                           "Original Location Description:" 1) 
COMMENT                                     #283=(CLinePar 
COMMENT                                           (CParagraph 0 (0 0) 1 2 3 0 180) 
COMMENT                                           "   complement(4205..4230)" 1))) 
COMMENT                                   "HGTI-1881_Max=511") 
COMMENT                             #284=(CFolderPar 
COMMENT                                   (CGroupPar 
COMMENT                                    (CParagraph 4421 (3 #39# 0) 1 2 2 0 194) 
COMMENT                                    (CObjectList 
COMMENT                                     #285=(CLinePar 
COMMENT                                           (CParagraph 0 (0 0) 1 2 3 0 180) 
COMMENT                                           "Start: 4421  End: 4439" 1) 
COMMENT                                     #286=(CLinePar 
COMMENT                                           (CParagraph 0 (0 0) 1 2 3 0 180) 
COMMENT                                           "Full plasmid sequencing for Add-BGFP-FasL-Ires-FADD  Max recorded sequencing read = 601 bases.  Perfect match Tm = 60.1 C, although only 17 nt are required to match.  The actual sequence of the primer is cgaccgctgc gccttatcc." 
COMMENT                                           1) 
COMMENT                                     #287=(CLinePar 
COMMENT                                           (CParagraph 0 (0 0) 1 2 3 0 180) 
COMMENT                                           "Original Location Description:" 1) 
COMMENT                                     #288=(CLinePar 
COMMENT                                           (CParagraph 0 (0 0) 1 2 3 0 180) 
COMMENT                                           "   4421..4439" 1))) 
COMMENT                                   "HGTI-1851_Max=601") 
COMMENT                             #289=(CFolderPar 
COMMENT                                   (CGroupPar 
COMMENT                                    (CParagraph 4503 (3 #48# 0) 1 2 2 0 194) 
COMMENT                                    (CObjectList 
COMMENT                                     #290=(CLinePar 
COMMENT                                           (CParagraph 0 (0 0) 1 2 3 0 180) 
COMMENT                                           "Start: 4503  End: 4530 (Complementary)" 
COMMENT                                           1) 
COMMENT                                     #291=(CLinePar 
COMMENT                                           (CParagraph 0 (0 0) 1 2 3 0 180) 
COMMENT                                           "Full plasmid sequencing for Add-BGFP-FasL-Ires-FADD  Max recorded sequencing read = 565 bases.  Perfect match Tm = 60.5 C, although only 17 nt are required to match.  The actual sequence of the primer is catacctcgc tctgctaatc ctgttacc." 
COMMENT                                           1) 
COMMENT                                     #292=(CLinePar 
COMMENT                                           (CParagraph 0 (0 0) 1 2 3 0 180) 
COMMENT                                           "Original Location Description:" 1) 
COMMENT                                     #293=(CLinePar 
COMMENT                                           (CParagraph 0 (0 0) 1 2 3 0 180) 
COMMENT                                           "   complement(4503..4530)" 1))) 
COMMENT                                   "HGTI-1882_Max=565") 
COMMENT                             #294=(CFolderPar 
COMMENT                                   (CGroupPar 
COMMENT                                    (CParagraph 4721 (3 #40# 0) 1 2 2 0 194) 
COMMENT                                    (CObjectList 
COMMENT                                     #295=(CLinePar 
COMMENT                                           (CParagraph 0 (0 0) 1 2 3 0 180) 
COMMENT                                           "Start: 4721  End: 4750" 1) 
COMMENT                                     #296=(CLinePar 
COMMENT                                           (CParagraph 0 (0 0) 1 2 3 0 180) 
COMMENT                                           "Full plasmid sequencing for Add-BGFP-FasL-Ires-FADD  Max recorded sequencing read = 372 bases.  Perfect match Tm = 58.8 C, although only 17 nt are required to match.  The actual sequence of the primer is aaaaggatct caagaagatc ctttgatctt ." 
COMMENT                                           1) 
COMMENT                                     #297=(CLinePar 
COMMENT                                           (CParagraph 0 (0 0) 1 2 3 0 180) 
COMMENT                                           "Original Location Description:" 1) 
COMMENT                                     #298=(CLinePar 
COMMENT                                           (CParagraph 0 (0 0) 1 2 3 0 180) 
COMMENT                                           "   4721..4750" 1))) 
COMMENT                                   "HGTI-1852_Max=372") 
COMMENT                             #299=(CFolderPar 
COMMENT                                   (CGroupPar 
COMMENT                                    (CParagraph 4802 (3 #49# 0) 1 2 2 0 194) 
COMMENT                                    (CObjectList 
COMMENT                                     #300=(CLinePar 
COMMENT                                           (CParagraph 0 (0 0) 1 2 3 0 180) 
COMMENT                                           "Start: 4802  End: 4830 (Complementary)" 
COMMENT                                           1) 
COMMENT                                     #301=(CLinePar 
COMMENT                                           (CParagraph 0 (0 0) 1 2 3 0 180) 
COMMENT                                           "Full plasmid sequencing for Add-BGFP-FasL-Ires-FADD  Max recorded sequencing read = 564 bases.  Perfect match Tm = 58.2 C, although only 17 nt are required to match.  The actual sequence of the primer is tgaagatcct ttttgataat ctcatgacc." 
COMMENT                                           1) 
COMMENT                                     #302=(CLinePar 
COMMENT                                           (CParagraph 0 (0 0) 1 2 3 0 180) 
COMMENT                                           "Original Location Description:" 1) 
COMMENT                                     #303=(CLinePar 
COMMENT                                           (CParagraph 0 (0 0) 1 2 3 0 180) 
COMMENT                                           "   complement(4802..4830)" 1))) 
COMMENT                                   "HGTI-1883_Max=564") 
COMMENT                             #304=(CFolderPar 
COMMENT                                   (CGroupPar 
COMMENT                                    (CParagraph 5021 (3 #41# 0) 1 2 2 0 194) 
COMMENT                                    (CObjectList 
COMMENT                                     #305=(CLinePar 
COMMENT                                           (CParagraph 0 (0 0) 1 2 3 0 180) 
COMMENT                                           "Start: 5021  End: 5042" 1) 
COMMENT                                     #306=(CLinePar 
COMMENT                                           (CParagraph 0 (0 0) 1 2 3 0 180) 
COMMENT                                           "Full plasmid sequencing for Add-BGFP-FasL-Ires-FADD  Max recorded sequencing read = 0 bases.  Perfect match Tm = 61.0 C, although only 17 nt are required to match.  The actual sequence of the primer is ccccagtgct gcaatgatac cg." 
COMMENT                                           1) 
COMMENT                                     #307=(CLinePar 
COMMENT                                           (CParagraph 0 (0 0) 1 2 3 0 180) 
COMMENT                                           "Original Location Description:" 1) 
COMMENT                                     #308=(CLinePar 
COMMENT                                           (CParagraph 0 (0 0) 1 2 3 0 180) 
COMMENT                                           "   5021..5042" 1))) 
COMMENT                                   "HGTI-1853_Max=0") 
COMMENT                             #309=(CFolderPar 
COMMENT                                   (CGroupPar 
COMMENT                                    (CParagraph 5106 (3 #50# 0) 1 2 2 0 194) 
COMMENT                                    (CObjectList 
COMMENT                                     #310=(CLinePar 
COMMENT                                           (CParagraph 0 (0 0) 1 2 3 0 180) 
COMMENT                                           "Start: 5106  End: 5130 (Complementary)" 
COMMENT                                           1) 
COMMENT                                     #311=(CLinePar 
COMMENT                                           (CParagraph 0 (0 0) 1 2 3 0 180) 
COMMENT                                           "Full plasmid sequencing for Add-BGFP-FasL-Ires-FADD  Max recorded sequencing read = 593 bases.  Perfect match Tm = 59.6 C, although only 17 nt are required to match.  The actual sequence of the primer is ataaagttgc aggaccactt ctgcg." 
COMMENT                                           1) 
COMMENT                                     #312=(CLinePar 
COMMENT                                           (CParagraph 0 (0 0) 1 2 3 0 180) 
COMMENT                                           "Original Location Description:" 1) 
COMMENT                                     #313=(CLinePar 
COMMENT                                           (CParagraph 0 (0 0) 1 2 3 0 180) 
COMMENT                                           "   complement(5106..5130)" 1))) 
COMMENT                                   "HGTI-1884_Max=593") 
COMMENT                             #314=(CFolderPar 
COMMENT                                   (CGroupPar 
COMMENT                                    (CParagraph 5321 (3 #42# 0) 1 2 2 0 194) 
COMMENT                                    (CObjectList 
COMMENT                                     #315=(CLinePar 
COMMENT                                           (CParagraph 0 (0 0) 1 2 3 0 180) 
COMMENT                                           "Start: 5321  End: 5341" 1) 
COMMENT                                     #316=(CLinePar 
COMMENT                                           (CParagraph 0 (0 0) 1 2 3 0 180) 
COMMENT                                           "Full plasmid sequencing for Add-BGFP-FasL-Ires-FADD  Max recorded sequencing read = 650 bases.  Perfect match Tm = 58.4 C, although only 17 nt are required to match.  The actual sequence of the primer is agcggttagc tccttcggtc c." 
COMMENT                                           1) 
COMMENT                                     #317=(CLinePar 
COMMENT                                           (CParagraph 0 (0 0) 1 2 3 0 180) 
COMMENT                                           "Original Location Description:" 1) 
COMMENT                                     #318=(CLinePar 
COMMENT                                           (CParagraph 0 (0 0) 1 2 3 0 180) 
COMMENT                                           "   5321..5341" 1))) 
COMMENT                                   "HGTI-1854_Max=650") 
COMMENT                             #319=(CFolderPar 
COMMENT                                   (CGroupPar 
COMMENT                                    (CParagraph 5403 (3 #51# 0) 1 2 2 0 194) 
COMMENT                                    (CObjectList 
COMMENT                                     #320=(CLinePar 
COMMENT                                           (CParagraph 0 (0 0) 1 2 3 0 180) 
COMMENT                                           "Start: 5403  End: 5430 (Complementary)" 
COMMENT                                           1) 
COMMENT                                     #321=(CLinePar 
COMMENT                                           (CParagraph 0 (0 0) 1 2 3 0 180) 
COMMENT                                           "Full plasmid sequencing for Add-BGFP-FasL-Ires-FADD  Max recorded sequencing read = 654 bases.  Perfect match Tm = 60.0 C, although only 17 nt are required to match.  The actual sequence of the primer is cggatggcat gacagtaaga gaattatg." 
COMMENT                                           1) 
COMMENT                                     #322=(CLinePar 
COMMENT                                           (CParagraph 0 (0 0) 1 2 3 0 180) 
COMMENT                                           "Original Location Description:" 1) 
COMMENT                                     #323=(CLinePar 
COMMENT                                           (CParagraph 0 (0 0) 1 2 3 0 180) 
COMMENT                                           "   complement(5403..5430)" 1))) 
COMMENT                                   "HGTI-1885_Max=654") 
COMMENT                             #324=(CFolderPar 
COMMENT                                   (CGroupPar 
COMMENT                                    (CParagraph 5621 (3 #43# 0) 1 2 2 0 194) 
COMMENT                                    (CObjectList 
COMMENT                                     #325=(CLinePar 
COMMENT                                           (CParagraph 0 (0 0) 1 2 3 0 180) 
COMMENT                                           "Start: 5621  End: 5644" 1) 
COMMENT                                     #326=(CLinePar 
COMMENT                                           (CParagraph 0 (0 0) 1 2 3 0 180) 
COMMENT                                           "Full plasmid sequencing for Add-BGFP-FasL-Ires-FADD  Max recorded sequencing read = 661 bases.  Perfect match Tm = 58.0 C, although only 17 nt are required to match.  The actual sequence of the primer is atccagttcg atgtaaccca ctcg." 
COMMENT                                           1) 
COMMENT                                     #327=(CLinePar 
COMMENT                                           (CParagraph 0 (0 0) 1 2 3 0 180) 
COMMENT                                           "Original Location Description:" 1) 
COMMENT                                     #328=(CLinePar 
COMMENT                                           (CParagraph 0 (0 0) 1 2 3 0 180) 
COMMENT                                           "   5621..5644" 1))) 
COMMENT                                   "HGTI-1855_Max=661") 
COMMENT                             #329=(CFolderPar 
COMMENT                                   (CGroupPar 
COMMENT                                    (CParagraph 5710 (3 #52# 0) 1 2 2 0 194) 
COMMENT                                    (CObjectList 
COMMENT                                     #330=(CLinePar 
COMMENT                                           (CParagraph 0 (0 0) 1 2 3 0 180) 
COMMENT                                           "Start: 5710  End: 5730 (Complementary)" 
COMMENT                                           1) 
COMMENT                                     #331=(CLinePar 
COMMENT                                           (CParagraph 0 (0 0) 1 2 3 0 180) 
COMMENT                                           "Full plasmid sequencing for Add-BGFP-FasL-Ires-FADD  Max recorded sequencing read = 647 bases.  Perfect match Tm = 60.2 C, although only 17 nt are required to match.  The actual sequence of the primer is ccttttttgc ggcattttgc c." 
COMMENT                                           1) 
COMMENT                                     #332=(CLinePar 
COMMENT                                           (CParagraph 0 (0 0) 1 2 3 0 180) 
COMMENT                                           "Original Location Description:" 1) 
COMMENT                                     #333=(CLinePar 
COMMENT                                           (CParagraph 0 (0 0) 1 2 3 0 180) 
COMMENT                                           "   complement(5710..5730)" 1))) 
COMMENT                                   "HGTI-1886_Max=647"))) 
COMMENT                           "Primer Binding Site (36 total)") 
COMMENT                     #334=(CFolderPar 
COMMENT                           (CGroupPar (CParagraph 30 (7 30 0) 1 1 1 0 178) 
COMMENT                            (CObjectList 
COMMENT                             #335=(CFolderPar 
COMMENT                                   (CGroupPar 
COMMENT                                    (CParagraph 231 (3 #14# 0) 1 2 2 0 194) 
COMMENT                                    (CObjectList 
COMMENT                                     #336=(CLinePar 
COMMENT                                           (CParagraph 0 (0 0) 1 2 3 0 180) 
COMMENT                                           "Start: 231   End: 819 " 1) 
COMMENT                                     #337=(CLinePar 
COMMENT                                           (CParagraph 0 (0 0) 1 2 3 0 180) 
COMMENT                                           "pcDNA3 CMV promoter, which starts 18 bp upstream of the Spe I site, has a single base pair change at position 210 of this feature xxno sites affectedxx, and stops at the Sac I site.  1st base is non-CMV to tag this feature uniquely." 
COMMENT                                           1) 
COMMENT                                     #338=(CLinePar 
COMMENT                                           (CParagraph 0 (0 0) 1 2 3 0 180) 
COMMENT                                           "Original Location Description:" 1) 
COMMENT                                     #339=(CLinePar 
COMMENT                                           (CParagraph 0 (0 0) 1 2 3 0 180) 
COMMENT                                           "   231..819" 1))) "CMV-pcDNA"))) 
COMMENT                           "Promoter Prokaryotic (1 total)"))) "Feature Map") 
COMMENT              #340=(CFolderPar 
COMMENT                    (CGroupPar (CParagraph 13 (0 0) 1 1 0 0 178) 
COMMENT                     (CObjectList 
COMMENT                      #341=(CRSFolderPar 
COMMENT                            (CFolderPar 
COMMENT                             (CGroupPar (CParagraph 27688608 (8 0) 1 1 1 0 178) 
COMMENT                              (CObjectList 
COMMENT                               #342=(CGroupPar 
COMMENT                                     (CParagraph 0 (10 #0# 0) 1 2 2 0 180) 
COMMENT                                     (CObjectList 
COMMENT                                      #343=(CLinePar 
COMMENT                                            (CParagraph 0 (1 #0# 1) 1 2 2 0 191) 
COMMENT                                            " N1: 4399 " 1) 
COMMENT                                      #344=(CLinePar 
COMMENT                                            (CParagraph 0 (1 #0# 2) 1 2 2 0 191) 
COMMENT                                            " N2: 5645 " 1))))) "ApaLI: 2 sites") 
COMMENT                            1 5 "GTGCAC" "CACGTG") 
COMMENT                      #345=(CRSFolderPar 
COMMENT                            (CFolderPar 
COMMENT                             (CGroupPar (CParagraph 27029448 (8 0) 1 1 1 0 178) 
COMMENT                              (CObjectList 
COMMENT                               #346=(CGroupPar 
COMMENT                                     (CParagraph 0 (10 #1# 0) 1 2 2 0 180) 
COMMENT                                     (CObjectList 
COMMENT                                      #347=(CLinePar 
COMMENT                                            (CParagraph 0 (1 #1# 1) 1 2 2 0 191) 
COMMENT                                            " N1: 973 " 1) 
COMMENT                                      #348=(CLinePar 
COMMENT                                            (CParagraph 0 (1 #1# 2) 1 2 2 0 191) 
COMMENT                                            " N2: 1086 " 1) 
COMMENT                                      #349=(CLinePar 
COMMENT                                            (CParagraph 0 (1 #1# 3) 1 2 2 0 191) 
COMMENT                                            " N3: 1655 " 1) 
COMMENT                                      #350=(CLinePar 
COMMENT                                            (CParagraph 0 (1 #1# 4) 1 2 2 0 191) 
COMMENT                                            " N4: 2549 " 1) 
COMMENT                                      #351=(CLinePar 
COMMENT                                            (CParagraph 0 (1 #1# 5) 1 2 2 0 191) 
COMMENT                                            " N5: 3721 " 1))))) "AvaI: 5 sites") 
COMMENT                            1 5 "CYCGRG" "GRGCYC") 
COMMENT                      #352=(CRSFolderPar 
COMMENT                            (CFolderPar 
COMMENT                             (CGroupPar (CParagraph 21807640 (8 0) 1 1 1 0 178) 
COMMENT                              (CObjectList 
COMMENT                               #353=(CGroupPar 
COMMENT                                     (CParagraph 0 (10 #2# 0) 1 2 2 0 180) 
COMMENT                                     (CObjectList 
COMMENT                                      #354=(CLinePar 
COMMENT                                            (CParagraph 0 (1 #2# 1) 1 2 2 0 191) 
COMMENT                                            " N1: 909 " 1) 
COMMENT                                      #355=(CLinePar 
COMMENT                                            (CParagraph 0 (1 #2# 2) 1 2 2 0 191) 
COMMENT                                            " N2: 1168 " 1) 
COMMENT                                      #356=(CLinePar 
COMMENT                                            (CParagraph 0 (1 #2# 3) 1 2 2 0 191) 
COMMENT                                            " N3: 1346 " 1) 
COMMENT                                      #357=(CLinePar 
COMMENT                                            (CParagraph 0 (1 #2# 4) 1 2 2 0 191) 
COMMENT                                            " N4: 1664 " 1) 
COMMENT                                      #358=(CLinePar 
COMMENT                                            (CParagraph 0 (1 #2# 5) 1 2 2 0 191) 
COMMENT                                            " N5: 3708 " 1))))) "BamHI: 5 sites") 
COMMENT                            1 5 "GGATCC" "CCTAGG") 
COMMENT                      #359=(CRSFolderPar 
COMMENT                            (CFolderPar 
COMMENT                             (CGroupPar (CParagraph 21138912 (8 0) 1 1 1 0 178) 
COMMENT                              (CObjectList)) "ClaI: 0 sites") 2 4 "ATCGAT" 
COMMENT                            "TAGCTA") 
COMMENT                      #360=(CRSFolderPar 
COMMENT                            (CFolderPar 
COMMENT                             (CGroupPar (CParagraph 21138880 (8 0) 1 1 1 0 178) 
COMMENT                              (CObjectList 
COMMENT                               #361=(CGroupPar 
COMMENT                                     (CParagraph 0 (10 #4# 0) 1 2 2 0 180) 
COMMENT                                     (CObjectList 
COMMENT                                      #362=(CLinePar 
COMMENT                                            (CParagraph 0 (1 #4# 1) 1 2 2 0 191) 
COMMENT                                            " N1: 940 " 1) 
COMMENT                                      #363=(CLinePar 
COMMENT                                            (CParagraph 0 (1 #4# 2) 1 2 2 0 191) 
COMMENT                                            " N2: 2199 " 1))))) "EcoRI: 2 sites") 
COMMENT                            1 5 "GAATTC" "CTTAAG") 
COMMENT                      #364=(CRSFolderPar 
COMMENT                            (CFolderPar 
COMMENT                             (CGroupPar (CParagraph 27178160 (8 0) 1 1 1 0 178) 
COMMENT                              (CObjectList 
COMMENT                               #365=(CGroupPar 
COMMENT                                     (CParagraph 0 (10 #5# 0) 1 2 2 0 180) 
COMMENT                                     (CObjectList 
COMMENT                                      #366=(CLinePar 
COMMENT                                            (CParagraph 0 (1 #5# 1) 1 2 2 0 191) 
COMMENT                                            " N1: 891 " 1))))) "HindIII: 1 site") 
COMMENT                            1 5 "AAGCTT" "TTCGAA") 
COMMENT                      #367=(CRSFolderPar 
COMMENT                            (CFolderPar 
COMMENT                             (CGroupPar (CParagraph 27280904 (8 0) 1 1 1 0 178) 
COMMENT                              (CObjectList 
COMMENT                               #368=(CGroupPar 
COMMENT                                     (CParagraph 0 (10 #6# 0) 1 2 2 0 180) 
COMMENT                                     (CObjectList 
COMMENT                                      #369=(CLinePar 
COMMENT                                            (CParagraph 0 (1 #6# 1) 1 2 2 0 191) 
COMMENT                                            " N1: 611 " 1) 
COMMENT                                      #370=(CLinePar 
COMMENT                                            (CParagraph 0 (1 #6# 2) 1 2 2 0 191) 
COMMENT                                            " N2: 994 " 1) 
COMMENT                                      #371=(CLinePar 
COMMENT                                            (CParagraph 0 (1 #6# 3) 1 2 2 0 191) 
COMMENT                                            " N3: 2435 " 1) 
COMMENT                                      #372=(CLinePar 
COMMENT                                            (CParagraph 0 (1 #6# 4) 1 2 2 0 191) 
COMMENT                                            " N4: 3170 " 1))))) "NcoI: 4 sites") 
COMMENT                            1 5 "CCATGG" "GGTACC") 
COMMENT                      #373=(CRSFolderPar 
COMMENT                            (CFolderPar 
COMMENT                             (CGroupPar (CParagraph 21755968 (8 0) 1 1 1 0 178) 
COMMENT                              (CObjectList 
COMMENT                               #374=(CGroupPar 
COMMENT                                     (CParagraph 0 (10 #7# 0) 1 2 2 0 180) 
COMMENT                                     (CObjectList 
COMMENT                                      #375=(CLinePar 
COMMENT                                            (CParagraph 0 (1 #7# 1) 1 2 2 0 191) 
COMMENT                                            " N1: 949 " 1) 
COMMENT                                      #376=(CLinePar 
COMMENT                                            (CParagraph 0 (1 #7# 2) 1 2 2 0 191) 
COMMENT                                            " N2: 2791 " 1))))) "PstI: 2 sites") 
COMMENT                            5 1 "CTGCAG" "GACGTC") 
COMMENT                      #377=(CRSFolderPar 
COMMENT                            (CFolderPar 
COMMENT                             (CGroupPar (CParagraph 27656680 (8 0) 1 1 1 0 178) 
COMMENT                              (CObjectList 
COMMENT                               #378=(CGroupPar 
COMMENT                                     (CParagraph 0 (10 #8# 0) 1 2 2 0 180) 
COMMENT                                     (CObjectList 
COMMENT                                      #379=(CLinePar 
COMMENT                                            (CParagraph 0 (1 #8# 1) 1 2 2 0 191) 
COMMENT                                            " N1: 2551 " 1))))) "SmaI: 1 site") 
COMMENT                            3 3 "CCCGGG" "GGGCCC") 
COMMENT                      #380=(CRSFolderPar 
COMMENT                            (CFolderPar 
COMMENT                             (CGroupPar (CParagraph 27656648 (8 0) 1 1 1 0 178) 
COMMENT                              (CObjectList 
COMMENT                               #381=(CGroupPar 
COMMENT                                     (CParagraph 0 (10 #9# 0) 1 2 2 0 180) 
COMMENT                                     (CObjectList 
COMMENT                                      #382=(CLinePar 
COMMENT                                            (CParagraph 0 (1 #9# 1) 1 2 2 0 191) 
COMMENT                                            " N1: 2549 " 1))))) "XmaI: 1 site") 
COMMENT                            1 5 "CCCGGG" "GGGCCC"))) 
COMMENT                    "Restriction/Methylation Map")))) 
COMMENT       (CGraphView 
COMMENT        (CWStyleSheet 
COMMENT         (CObjectList 
COMMENT          #383=(CWidgetStyle "RSite Label" 1 (LOGPEN 0 0 13408563) 1 0 1 
COMMENT                (LOGFONT 0 0 0 0 400 0 0 0 0 3 2 1 18 "Georgia") 0.555556 0 1 5 
COMMENT                "@N (@S)" 0) 
COMMENT          #384=(CWidgetStyle "Signal Label" 1 (LOGPEN 0 0 0) 1 0 1 
COMMENT                (LOGFONT -9 0 0 0 700 0 0 0 0 3 2 1 34 "Arial") 0.666667 0 1 1 
COMMENT                "@N" 0) 
COMMENT          #385=(CWidgetStyle "Molecule Label 2" 0 0 1 
COMMENT                (LOGFONT 0 0 0 0 400 0 0 0 0 3 2 1 18 "Georgia") 0.555556 0 1 16 
COMMENT                "@L bp" 0) 
COMMENT          #386=(CWidgetStyle "Molecule Label 1" 0 0 1 
COMMENT                (LOGFONT 0 0 0 0 400 0 0 0 0 3 2 1 34 "Verdana") 0.833333 0 1 1 
COMMENT                "@N" 0) 
COMMENT          #387=(CWidgetStyle "Shape 3" 1 (LOGPEN 0 0 3355545) 1 1 
COMMENT                (LOGBRUSH 0 6724095 0) 0 0 1 (LOGSHAPE 9 1 0.8 1.8 0)) 
COMMENT          #388=(CWidgetStyle "Shape 1" 1 (LOGPEN 0 0 6723840) 1 1 
COMMENT                (LOGBRUSH 0 10079334 0) 0 0 1 (LOGSHAPE 9 1 0.8 1.8 0)) 
COMMENT          #389=(CWidgetStyle "Axis" 1 (LOGPEN 0 0 10079436) 2 1 
COMMENT                (LOGBRUSH 0 13434879 0) 0 0 1 (LOGSHAPE 10 1 0 0 0)) 
COMMENT          #390=(CWidgetStyle "Line 2" 1 (LOGPEN 0 0 6723840) 8 0 0 0 1 
COMMENT                (LOGSHAPE 1 1.9 0 0 0)) 
COMMENT          #391=(CWidgetStyle "RSite" 1 (LOGPEN 0 0 10053171) 8 0 0 0 1 
COMMENT                (LOGSHAPE 1 1.9 0 0 0)) 
COMMENT          #392=(CWidgetStyle "Short Signal" 1 (LOGPEN 0 0 13395507) 10 0 0 0 1 
COMMENT                (LOGSHAPE 1 1.9 0 0 0)) 
COMMENT          #393=(CWidgetStyle "Uniq RSite Label" 1 (LOGPEN 0 0 153) 1 0 1 
COMMENT                (LOGFONT 0 0 0 0 400 0 0 0 0 3 2 1 18 "Georgia") 0.555556 128 1 
COMMENT                5 "@N (@S)" 0) 
COMMENT          #394=(CWidgetStyle "Vanilla" 1 (LOGPEN 0 0 0) 1 1 
COMMENT                (LOGBRUSH 0 16777215 0) 1 
COMMENT                (LOGFONT 0 0 0 0 400 0 0 0 0 7 48 2 18 "Times New Roman") 0.8 0 
COMMENT                1 2 "?" 0) 
COMMENT          #395=(CWidgetStyle "Mark 1" 0 0 1 
COMMENT                (LOGFONT 0 0 0 0 400 0 0 0 2 7 48 2 2 "Windings") 0.7 0 1 2 "?" 
COMMENT                0) 
COMMENT          #396=(CWidgetStyle "Motif Label" 1 (LOGPEN 0 0 16744512) 1 0 1 
COMMENT                (LOGFONT 0 0 0 0 400 0 0 0 0 3 2 1 34 "Arial") 0.611111 8388608 
COMMENT                1 65535 "@N (@H)" 0) 
COMMENT          #397=(CWidgetStyle "Fragment Label 2" 1 (LOGPEN 0 0 0) 1 0 1 
COMMENT                (LOGFONT 0 0 0 0 400 0 0 0 0 3 2 1 49 "Courier New") 1.05 0 1 48 
COMMENT                "@F bp (molecule @L bp)" 0) 
COMMENT          #398=(CWidgetStyle "Fragment Label 1" 1 (LOGPEN 0 0 0) 1 0 1 
COMMENT                (LOGFONT 0 0 0 0 400 0 0 0 0 3 2 1 34 "Arial") 0.91 0 1 1 
COMMENT                "Fragment of @N" 0) 
COMMENT          #399=(CWidgetStyle "Shape 4" 1 (LOGPEN 0 0 0) 1 1 
COMMENT                (LOGBRUSH 2 8388608 5) 0 0 0) 
COMMENT          #400=(CWidgetStyle "Shape 2" 1 (LOGPEN 0 0 0) 1 1 (LOGBRUSH 0 128 0) 0 
COMMENT                0 0) 
COMMENT          #401=(CWidgetStyle "Shape 0" 1 (LOGPEN 0 0 0) 1 1 (LOGBRUSH 0 0 0) 0 0 
COMMENT                0) 
COMMENT          #402=(CWidgetStyle "ORF" 1 (LOGPEN 0 0 16384) 8 0 0 0 1 
COMMENT                (LOGSHAPE 7 0.2 3.41182 2.86186 0.609808)) 
COMMENT          #403=(CWidgetStyle "Line 4" 1 (LOGPEN 0 0 32768) 8 0 0 0 0) 
COMMENT          #404=(CWidgetStyle "Line 3" 1 (LOGPEN 0 0 16711680) 8 0 0 0 0) 
COMMENT          #405=(CWidgetStyle "Line 1" 1 (LOGPEN 0 0 16711680) 1 0 0 0 0) 
COMMENT          #406=(CWidgetStyle "Short Promoter" 1 (LOGPEN 0 0 128) 6 0 0 0 0) 
COMMENT          #407=(CWidgetStyle "Motif" 1 (LOGPEN 0 0 0) 1 0 0 0 0) 
COMMENT          #408=(CWidgetStyle "Line 0" 1 (LOGPEN 0 0 0) 8 0 0 0 0) 
COMMENT          #409=(CWidgetStyle "Void" 0 0 0 0 0) 
COMMENT          #410=(CWidgetStyle "General Label" 1 (LOGPEN 0 0 0) 1 0 1 
COMMENT                (LOGFONT 0 0 0 0 400 0 0 0 0 3 2 1 18 "Times New Roman") 0.91 0 
COMMENT                1 3 "@T @N " 0) 
COMMENT          #411=(CWidgetStyle "Position" 1 (LOGPEN 0 0 0) 1 0 0 0 0) 
COMMENT          #412=(CWidgetStyle "Annotation" 0 0 1 
COMMENT                (LOGFONT 0 0 0 0 400 0 0 0 0 3 2 1 18 "Times New Roman") 0.91 0 
COMMENT                0 0) 
COMMENT          #413=(CWidgetStyle "Position Label" 1 (LOGPEN 0 0 8388608) 1 0 1 
COMMENT                (LOGFONT 0 0 0 0 400 0 1 0 0 3 2 1 34 "Arial") 0.63 8388608 1 1 
COMMENT                "@N" 0) 
COMMENT          #414=(CWidgetStyle "Range" 1 (LOGPEN 0 0 0) 1 1 
COMMENT                (LOGBRUSH 0 16777215 0) 0 0 0) 
COMMENT          #415=(CWidgetStyle "Range Label" 1 (LOGPEN 0 0 8388608) 1 0 1 
COMMENT                (LOGFONT 0 0 0 0 400 0 1 0 0 3 2 1 34 "Arial") 0.63 8388608 1 1 
COMMENT                "@N" 0) 
COMMENT          #416=(CWidgetStyle "ORF Label" 1 (LOGPEN 0 0 49216) 1 0 1 
COMMENT                (LOGFONT 0 0 0 0 400 0 0 0 0 3 2 1 18 "Times New Roman") 
COMMENT                0.611111 0 1 65535 "@N" 0) 
COMMENT          #417=(CWidgetStyle "CDS Label" 1 (LOGPEN 0 0 4227264) 1 0 1 
COMMENT                (LOGFONT 0 0 0 0 400 0 0 0 0 3 2 1 34 "Arial") 0.555556 255 1 1 
COMMENT                "@N" 0) 
COMMENT          #418=(CWidgetStyle "Shape 5" 1 (LOGPEN 0 0 0) 3 1 
COMMENT                (LOGBRUSH 0 16777113 0) 1 
COMMENT                (LOGFONT 0 0 0 0 400 0 0 0 0 7 48 2 50 "Arial") 0.9 0 0 1 
COMMENT                (LOGSHAPE 9 1 0.8 1.8 0)) 
COMMENT          #419=(CWidgetStyle "CDS" 1 (LOGPEN 0 0 0) 1 1 (LOGBRUSH 2 39423 3) 0 0 
COMMENT                1 (LOGSHAPE 9 1 0.8 1.8 0)) 
COMMENT          #420=(CWidgetStyle "Label 2" 1 (LOGPEN 0 0 4227264) 1 0 1 
COMMENT                (LOGFONT 0 0 0 0 400 0 0 0 0 3 2 1 34 "Arial") 0.944444 8388608 
COMMENT                1 1 "@N" 0) 
COMMENT          #421=(CWidgetStyle "Label 3" 1 (LOGPEN 0 0 8421376) 1 0 1 
COMMENT                (LOGFONT 0 0 0 0 700 255 0 0 0 3 2 1 34 "Arial") 0.833333 255 1 
COMMENT                5 "@N (@S)" 0) 
COMMENT          #422=(CWidgetStyle "Label 4" 1 (LOGPEN 0 0 8437824) 1 0 1 
COMMENT                (LOGFONT 0 0 0 0 400 0 0 0 0 3 2 1 34 "Arial") 0.722222 0 1 5 
COMMENT                "@N (@S)" 0)) 0.164644 1.74233 0.164644 2.53336 
COMMENT         (28 (CShapeMapEntry 0 "Line 1" 0 "Signal Label") 70 
COMMENT          (CShapeMapEntry 0 "Unique RSite" 1 "Uniq RSite Label") 67 
COMMENT          (CShapeMapEntry 0 "ORF" 0 "ORF Label")) 40.0378 40.0378 39 39 0.1 -365) 
COMMENT        1 1 0 1 1 
COMMENT        (mapper: 20.0616 -14.4968 40.0378 40.0378 0.01 10 -1 5900 5900 1 0 0) 
COMMENT        #423=(CGroupWidget (CWidget 0 (0 0) 1 2 0 0 Nil 909717852 100) 
COMMENT              (CObjectList 
COMMENT               #424=(CGroupWidget (CWidget 1 (0 0) 1 2 0 0 Nil -1716 100) 
COMMENT                     (CObjectList 
COMMENT                      #425=(CAxis 
COMMENT                            (CWideLine 
COMMENT                             (CWidget 0 (0 0) 1 2 0 0 #389# 27269484 0) 
COMMENT                             (LOGPEN 0 0 10079436) 2 (LOGBRUSH 0 13434879 0) 1 
COMMENT                             6.27525 6.27325 1 0.0214037) 0.106325) 
COMMENT                      #426=(CLabel 
COMMENT                            (CWidget 1001 (0 0) 1 2 0 0 #386# 26982996 100) 
COMMENT                            (LOGPEN 0 0 13408563) 1 
COMMENT                            (LOGFONT 58 22 0 0 400 0 0 0 0 3 2 1 34 "Verdana") 
COMMENT                            1.74233 0.833333 0 "pRC-CMV Rev1b" "@N" 1 0 0.871165 
COMMENT                            0 -10 9.04146 1.39868 Nil) 
COMMENT                      #427=(CLabel 
COMMENT                            (CWidget 1002 (0 0) 1 2 0 0 #385# 27003660 100) 
COMMENT                            (LOGPEN 0 0 13408563) 1 
COMMENT                            (LOGFONT 38 14 0 0 400 0 0 0 0 3 2 1 18 "Georgia") 
COMMENT                            1.74233 0.555556 0 "5900 bp" "@L bp" 16 0 -0.871165 
COMMENT                            0 -10.8 3.47172 0.974079 Nil)) (CObjectList)) 
COMMENT               #428=(CGroupWidget (CWidget 10 (6 0) 1 2 0 0 Nil -2553 100) 
COMMENT                     (CObjectList 
COMMENT                      #429=(CGroupWidget 
COMMENT                            (CWidget 4 (7 4 0) 1 2 0 0 Nil -1158 100) 
COMMENT                            (CObjectList 
COMMENT                             #430=(CWideArrow 
COMMENT                                   (CWideLine 
COMMENT                                    (CWidget 0 (3 #13# 0) 1 2 0 0 #387# 1114 100) 
COMMENT                                    (LOGPEN 0 0 3355545) 1 
COMMENT                                    (LOGBRUSH 0 6724095 0) 1 2.65494 3.50022 1 
COMMENT                                    0.082322) 0.8 1.8 0) 
COMMENT                             #431=(CLabel 
COMMENT                                   (CWidget 0 (0 0) 1 2 0 0 #384# 393224 100) 
COMMENT                                   (LOGPEN 0 0 0) 1 
COMMENT                                   (LOGFONT 46 17 0 0 700 0 0 0 0 3 2 1 34 
COMMENT                                    "Arial") 1.74233 0.666667 0 "neo" "@N" 1 
COMMENT                                   -2.48402 -13.9386 0 -10 1.77332 1.12394 #430#) 
COMMENT                             #432=(CWideArrow 
COMMENT                                   (CWideLine 
COMMENT                                    (CWidget 0 (3 #15# 0) 1 2 0 0 #387# 0 100) 
COMMENT                                    (LOGPEN 0 0 3355545) 1 
COMMENT                                    (LOGBRUSH 0 6724095 0) 1 0.144602 1.05687 1 
COMMENT                                    0.082322) 0.8 1.8 1) 
COMMENT                             #433=(CLabel (CWidget 0 (0 0) 1 2 0 0 #384# 0 100) 
COMMENT                                   (LOGPEN 0 0 0) 1 
COMMENT                                   (LOGFONT 46 17 0 0 700 0 0 0 0 3 2 1 34 
COMMENT                                    "Arial") 1.74233 0.666667 0 "bla" "@N" 1 
COMMENT                                   -8.09744 10.454 0 -10 1.49858 1.12394 #432#) 
COMMENT                             #434=(CWideArrow 
COMMENT                                   (CWideLine 
COMMENT                                    (CWidget 0 (3 #58# 0) 1 2 0 0 #387# 0 100) 
COMMENT                                    (LOGPEN 0 0 3355545) 1 
COMMENT                                    (LOGBRUSH 0 6724095 0) 1 4.84311 5.21631 1 
COMMENT                                    0.082322) 0.8 1.8 0) 
COMMENT                             #435=(CLabel 
COMMENT                                   (CWidget 0 (0 0) 1 2 0 0 #384# 21817704 100) 
COMMENT                                   (LOGPEN 0 0 0) 1 
COMMENT                                   (LOGFONT 46 17 0 0 700 0 0 0 0 3 2 1 34 
COMMENT                                    "Arial") 1.74233 0.666667 0 "Rev" "@N" 1 
COMMENT                                   12.5763 -6.96932 0 -10 1.77332 1.12394 #434#)) 
COMMENT                            (CObjectList)) 
COMMENT                      #436=(CGroupWidget 
COMMENT                            (CWidget 21 (7 21 0) 1 2 0 0 Nil -1995 100) 
COMMENT                            (CObjectList 
COMMENT                             #437=(CWideArrow 
COMMENT                                   (CWideLine 
COMMENT                                    (CWidget 0 (3 #10# 0) 1 2 0 0 #388# 0 100) 
COMMENT                                    (LOGPEN 0 0 6723840) 1 
COMMENT                                    (LOGBRUSH 0 10079334 0) 1 4.5454 4.78463 1 
COMMENT                                    0.082322) 0.8 1.8 0) 
COMMENT                             #438=(CLabel 
COMMENT                                   (CWidget 0 (0 0) 1 2 0 0 #384# -1161 100) 
COMMENT                                   (LOGPEN 0 0 0) 1 
COMMENT                                   (LOGFONT 46 17 0 0 700 0 0 0 0 3 2 1 34 
COMMENT                                    "Arial") 1.74233 0.666667 0 "BGH pA" "@N" 1 
COMMENT                                   14.5863 -13.9386 0 -10 3.52167 1.12394 #437#) 
COMMENT                             #439=(CScratch 
COMMENT                                   (CWidget 0 (3 #11# 0) 1 2 0 0 #392# 1302 100) 
COMMENT                                   (LOGPEN 0 8 13395507) 10 1 5.3556 1.9 
COMMENT                                   0.082322 1) 
COMMENT                             #440=(CLabel (CWidget 0 (0 0) 1 2 0 0 #384# 0 100) 
COMMENT                                   (LOGPEN 0 0 0) 1 
COMMENT                                   (LOGFONT 46 17 0 0 700 0 0 0 0 3 2 1 34 
COMMENT                                    "Arial") 1.74233 0.666667 0 "T7 promoter" 
COMMENT                                   "@N" 1 12.6805 8.71165 0 -10 5.46983 1.12394 
COMMENT                                   #439#) 
COMMENT                             #441=(CScratch 
COMMENT                                   (CWidget 0 (3 #16# 0) 1 2 0 0 #392# 0 100) 
COMMENT                                   (LOGPEN 0 8 13395507) 10 1 2.26898 1.9 
COMMENT                                   0.082322 1) 
COMMENT                             #442=(CLabel 
COMMENT                                   (CWidget 0 (0 0) 1 2 0 0 #384# 22086828 100) 
COMMENT                                   (LOGPEN 0 0 0) 1 
COMMENT                                   (LOGFONT 46 17 0 0 700 0 0 0 0 3 2 1 34 
COMMENT                                    "Arial") 1.74233 0.666667 0 "lacO" "@N" 1 
COMMENT                                   -11.9848 -5.22699 0 -10 2.12299 1.12394 #441#) 
COMMENT                             #443=(CWideArrow 
COMMENT                                   (CWideLine 
COMMENT                                    (CWidget 0 (3 #17# 0) 1 2 0 0 #388# 0 100) 
COMMENT                                    (LOGPEN 0 0 6723840) 1 
COMMENT                                    (LOGBRUSH 0 10079334 0) 1 3.56508 3.68523 1 
COMMENT                                    0.082322) 0.8 1.8 1) 
COMMENT                             #444=(CLabel 
COMMENT                                   (CWidget 0 (0 0) 1 2 0 0 #384# 22033796 100) 
COMMENT                                   (LOGPEN 0 0 0) 1 
COMMENT                                   (LOGFONT 46 17 0 0 700 0 0 0 0 3 2 1 34 
COMMENT                                    "Arial") 1.74233 0.666667 0 "SV40 ori" "@N" 
COMMENT                                   1 8.53773 -22.6503 0 -10 3.79641 1.12394 
COMMENT                                   #443#) 
COMMENT                             #445=(CScratch 
COMMENT                                   (CWidget 0 (3 #18# 0) 1 2 0 0 #392# 0 100) 
COMMENT                                   (LOGPEN 0 8 13395507) 10 1 1.4205 1.9 
COMMENT                                   0.082322 1) 
COMMENT                             #446=(CLabel 
COMMENT                                   (CWidget 0 (0 0) 1 2 0 0 #384# 14352808 100) 
COMMENT                                   (LOGPEN 0 0 0) 1 
COMMENT                                   (LOGFONT 46 17 0 0 700 0 0 0 0 3 2 1 34 
COMMENT                                    "Arial") 1.74233 0.666667 0 "Low copy" "@N" 
COMMENT                                   1 -13.9468 1.74233 0 -10 4.34589 1.12394 
COMMENT                                   #445#) 
COMMENT                             #447=(CScratch 
COMMENT                                   (CWidget 0 (3 #19# 0) 1 2 0 0 #392# 0 100) 
COMMENT                                   (LOGPEN 0 8 13395507) 10 1 4.83248 1.9 
COMMENT                                   0.082322 1) 
COMMENT                             #448=(CLabel 
COMMENT                                   (CWidget 0 (0 0) 1 2 0 0 #384# 21771708 100) 
COMMENT                                   (LOGPEN 0 0 0) 1 
COMMENT                                   (LOGFONT 46 17 0 0 700 0 0 0 0 3 2 1 34 
COMMENT                                    "Arial") 1.74233 0.666667 0 "SP6" "@N" 1 
COMMENT                                   13.4093 -10.454 0 -10 1.84825 1.12394 #447#) 
COMMENT                             #449=(CScratch 
COMMENT                                   (CWidget 0 (3 #20# 0) 1 2 0 0 #392# 0 100) 
COMMENT                                   (LOGPEN 0 8 13395507) 10 1 1.41519 1.9 
COMMENT                                   0.082322 1) 
COMMENT                             #450=(CLabel 
COMMENT                                   (CWidget 0 (0 0) 1 2 0 0 #384# 27016908 100) 
COMMENT                                   (LOGPEN 0 0 0) 1 
COMMENT                                   (LOGFONT 46 17 0 0 700 0 0 0 0 3 2 1 34 
COMMENT                                    "Arial") 1.74233 0.666667 0 "Correction-190" 
COMMENT                                   "@N" 1 -15.0734 3.48466 0 -10 6.44391 1.12394 
COMMENT                                   #449#) 
COMMENT                             #451=(CScratch 
COMMENT                                   (CWidget 0 (3 #21# 0) 1 2 0 0 #392# 0 100) 
COMMENT                                   (LOGPEN 0 8 13395507) 10 1 2.30407 1.9 
COMMENT                                   0.082322 1) 
COMMENT                             #452=(CLabel 
COMMENT                                   (CWidget 0 (0 0) 1 2 0 0 #384# 2082602612 100) 
COMMENT                                   (LOGPEN 0 0 0) 1 
COMMENT                                   (LOGFONT 46 17 0 0 700 0 0 0 0 3 2 1 34 
COMMENT                                    "Arial") 1.74233 0.666667 0 "Correction-189" 
COMMENT                                   "@N" 1 -13.2286 -6.96932 0 -10 6.44391 
COMMENT                                   1.12394 #451#)) (CObjectList)) 
COMMENT                      #453=(CGroupWidget 
COMMENT                            (CWidget 26 (7 26 0) 1 2 0 0 Nil -1785 100) 
COMMENT                            (CObjectList 
COMMENT                             #454=(CScratch 
COMMENT                                   (CWidget 0 (3 #12# 0) 1 2 0 0 #408# 0 100) 
COMMENT                                   (LOGPEN 0 6 0) 8 1 4.67512 1.9 0.082322 1) 
COMMENT                             #455=(CLabel 
COMMENT                                   (CWidget 0 (0 0) 1 2 0 0 #384# 393244 100) 
COMMENT                                   (LOGPEN 0 0 0) 1 
COMMENT                                   (LOGFONT 46 17 0 0 700 0 0 0 0 3 2 1 34 
COMMENT                                    "Arial") 1.74233 0.666667 0 "polyA site" 
COMMENT                                   "@N" 1 14.8851 -12.1963 0 -10 4.42082 1.12394 
COMMENT                                   #454#)) (CObjectList)) 
COMMENT                      #456=(CGroupWidget 
COMMENT                            (CWidget 28 (7 28 0) 1 2 0 0 Nil -3041 100) 
COMMENT                            (CObjectList 
COMMENT                             #457=(CScratch 
COMMENT                                   (CWidget 0 (3 #22# 0) 1 2 0 0 #405# 0 100) 
COMMENT                                   (LOGPEN 0 0 16711680) 1 1 3.62037 1.9 
COMMENT                                   0.082322 1) 
COMMENT                             #458=(CScratch 
COMMENT                                   (CWidget 0 (3 #23# 0) 1 2 0 0 #405# 0 100) 
COMMENT                                   (LOGPEN 0 0 16711680) 1 1 2.72511 1.9 
COMMENT                                   0.082322 1) 
COMMENT                             #459=(CScratch 
COMMENT                                   (CWidget 0 (3 #24# 0) 1 2 0 0 #405# 0 100) 
COMMENT                                   (LOGPEN 0 0 16711680) 1 1 2.96222 1.9 
COMMENT                                   0.082322 1) 
COMMENT                             #460=(CScratch 
COMMENT                                   (CWidget 0 (3 #25# 0) 1 2 0 0 #405# 0 100) 
COMMENT                                   (LOGPEN 0 0 16711680) 1 1 3.20996 1.9 
COMMENT                                   0.082322 1) 
COMMENT                             #461=(CScratch 
COMMENT                                   (CWidget 0 (3 #26# 0) 1 2 0 0 #405# 0 100) 
COMMENT                                   (LOGPEN 0 0 16711680) 1 1 3.42367 1.9 
COMMENT                                   0.082322 1) 
COMMENT                             #462=(CScratch 
COMMENT                                   (CWidget 0 (3 #27# 0) 1 2 0 0 #405# 0 100) 
COMMENT                                   (LOGPEN 0 0 16711680) 1 1 5.11318 1.9 
COMMENT                                   0.082322 1) 
COMMENT                             #463=(CScratch 
COMMENT                                   (CWidget 0 (3 #28# 0) 1 2 0 0 #405# 0 100) 
COMMENT                                   (LOGPEN 0 0 16711680) 1 1 4.92392 1.9 
COMMENT                                   0.082322 1) 
COMMENT                             #464=(CScratch 
COMMENT                                   (CWidget 0 (3 #29# 0) 1 2 0 0 #405# 0 100) 
COMMENT                                   (LOGPEN 0 0 16711680) 1 1 5.20674 1.9 
COMMENT                                   0.082322 1) 
COMMENT                             #465=(CScratch 
COMMENT                                   (CWidget 0 (3 #30# 0) 1 2 0 0 #405# 0 100) 
COMMENT                                   (LOGPEN 0 0 16711680) 1 1 5.04407 1.9 
COMMENT                                   0.082322 1) 
COMMENT                             #466=(CScratch 
COMMENT                                   (CWidget 0 (3 #31# 0) 1 2 0 0 #405# 0 100) 
COMMENT                                   (LOGPEN 0 0 16711680) 1 1 5.3556 1.9 0.082322 
COMMENT                                   1) 
COMMENT                             #467=(CScratch 
COMMENT                                   (CWidget 0 (3 #32# 0) 1 2 0 0 #405# 0 100) 
COMMENT                                   (LOGPEN 0 0 16711680) 1 1 5.45554 1.9 
COMMENT                                   0.082322 1) 
COMMENT                             #468=(CScratch 
COMMENT                                   (CWidget 0 (3 #33# 0) 1 2 0 0 #405# 0 100) 
COMMENT                                   (LOGPEN 0 0 16711680) 1 1 5.46086 1.9 
COMMENT                                   0.082322 1) 
COMMENT                             #469=(CScratch 
COMMENT                                   (CWidget 0 (3 #34# 0) 1 2 0 0 #405# 0 100) 
COMMENT                                   (LOGPEN 0 0 16711680) 1 1 6.2264 1.9 0.082322 
COMMENT                                   1) 
COMMENT                             #470=(CScratch 
COMMENT                                   (CWidget 0 (3 #35# 0) 1 2 0 0 #405# 0 100) 
COMMENT                                   (LOGPEN 0 0 16711680) 1 1 3.76072 1.9 
COMMENT                                   0.082322 1) 
COMMENT                             #471=(CScratch 
COMMENT                                   (CWidget 0 (3 #36# 0) 1 2 0 0 #405# 0 100) 
COMMENT                                   (LOGPEN 0 0 16711680) 1 1 2.2945 1.9 0.082322 
COMMENT                                   1) 
COMMENT                             #472=(CScratch 
COMMENT                                   (CWidget 0 (3 #37# 0) 1 2 0 0 #405# 0 100) 
COMMENT                                   (LOGPEN 0 0 16711680) 1 1 5.95102 1.9 
COMMENT                                   0.082322 1) 
COMMENT                             #473=(CScratch 
COMMENT                                   (CWidget 0 (3 #38# 0) 1 2 0 0 #405# 0 100) 
COMMENT                                   (LOGPEN 0 0 16711680) 1 1 1.89259 1.9 
COMMENT                                   0.082322 1) 
COMMENT                             #474=(CScratch 
COMMENT                                   (CWidget 0 (3 #39# 0) 1 2 0 0 #405# 0 100) 
COMMENT                                   (LOGPEN 0 0 16711680) 1 1 1.57361 1.9 
COMMENT                                   0.082322 1) 
COMMENT                             #475=(CScratch 
COMMENT                                   (CWidget 0 (3 #40# 0) 1 2 0 0 #405# 0 100) 
COMMENT                                   (LOGPEN 0 0 16711680) 1 1 1.25464 1.9 
COMMENT                                   0.082322 1) 
COMMENT                             #476=(CScratch 
COMMENT                                   (CWidget 0 (3 #41# 0) 1 2 0 0 #405# 0 100) 
COMMENT                                   (LOGPEN 0 0 16711680) 1 1 0.935662 1.9 
COMMENT                                   0.082322 1) 
COMMENT                             #477=(CScratch 
COMMENT                                   (CWidget 0 (3 #42# 0) 1 2 0 0 #405# 0 100) 
COMMENT                                   (LOGPEN 0 0 16711680) 1 1 0.616686 1.9 
COMMENT                                   0.082322 1) 
COMMENT                             #478=(CScratch 
COMMENT                                   (CWidget 0 (3 #43# 0) 1 2 0 0 #405# 0 100) 
COMMENT                                   (LOGPEN 0 0 16711680) 1 1 0.29771 1.9 
COMMENT                                   0.082322 1) 
COMMENT                             #479=(CScratch 
COMMENT                                   (CWidget 0 (3 #44# 0) 1 2 0 0 #405# 0 100) 
COMMENT                                   (LOGPEN 0 0 16711680) 1 1 5.86064 1.9 
COMMENT                                   0.082322 1) 
COMMENT                             #480=(CScratch 
COMMENT                                   (CWidget 0 (3 #45# 0) 1 2 0 0 #405# 0 100) 
COMMENT                                   (LOGPEN 0 0 16711680) 1 1 5.54167 1.9 
COMMENT                                   0.082322 1) 
COMMENT                             #481=(CScratch 
COMMENT                                   (CWidget 0 (3 #46# 0) 1 2 0 0 #405# 0 100) 
COMMENT                                   (LOGPEN 0 0 16711680) 1 1 2.11906 1.9 
COMMENT                                   0.082322 1) 
COMMENT                             #482=(CScratch 
COMMENT                                   (CWidget 0 (3 #47# 0) 1 2 0 0 #405# 0 100) 
COMMENT                                   (LOGPEN 0 0 16711680) 1 1 1.80327 1.9 
COMMENT                                   0.082322 1) 
COMMENT                             #483=(CScratch 
COMMENT                                   (CWidget 0 (3 #48# 0) 1 2 0 0 #405# 0 100) 
COMMENT                                   (LOGPEN 0 0 16711680) 1 1 1.48643 1.9 
COMMENT                                   0.082322 1) 
COMMENT                             #484=(CScratch 
COMMENT                                   (CWidget 0 (3 #49# 0) 1 2 0 0 #405# 0 100) 
COMMENT                                   (LOGPEN 0 0 16711680) 1 1 1.16851 1.9 
COMMENT                                   0.082322 1) 
COMMENT                             #485=(CScratch 
COMMENT                                   (CWidget 0 (3 #50# 0) 1 2 0 0 #405# 0 100) 
COMMENT                                   (LOGPEN 0 0 16711680) 1 1 0.845285 1.9 
COMMENT                                   0.082322 1) 
COMMENT                             #486=(CScratch 
COMMENT                                   (CWidget 0 (3 #51# 0) 1 2 0 0 #405# 0 100) 
COMMENT                                   (LOGPEN 0 0 16711680) 1 1 0.529499 1.9 
COMMENT                                   0.082322 1) 
COMMENT                             #487=(CScratch 
COMMENT                                   (CWidget 0 (3 #52# 0) 1 2 0 0 #405# 0 100) 
COMMENT                                   (LOGPEN 0 0 16711680) 1 1 0.203081 1.9 
COMMENT                                   0.082322 1) 
COMMENT                             #488=(CScratch 
COMMENT                                   (CWidget 0 (3 #53# 0) 1 2 0 0 #405# 0 100) 
COMMENT                                   (LOGPEN 0 0 16711680) 1 1 4.75592 1.9 
COMMENT                                   0.082322 1) 
COMMENT                             #489=(CScratch 
COMMENT                                   (CWidget 0 (3 #54# 0) 1 2 0 0 #405# 0 100) 
COMMENT                                   (LOGPEN 0 0 16711680) 1 1 4.67086 1.9 
COMMENT                                   0.082322 1) 
COMMENT                             #490=(CScratch 
COMMENT                                   (CWidget 0 (3 #55# 0) 1 2 0 0 #405# 0 100) 
COMMENT                                   (LOGPEN 0 0 16711680) 1 1 4.57411 1.9 
COMMENT                                   0.082322 1) 
COMMENT                             #491=(CScratch 
COMMENT                                   (CWidget 0 (3 #56# 0) 1 2 0 0 #405# 0 100) 
COMMENT                                   (LOGPEN 0 0 16711680) 1 1 5.51509 1.9 
COMMENT                                   0.082322 1) 
COMMENT                             #492=(CScratch 
COMMENT                                   (CWidget 0 (3 #57# 0) 1 2 0 0 #405# 0 100) 
COMMENT                                   (LOGPEN 0 0 16711680) 1 1 2.28174 1.9 
COMMENT                                   0.082322 1)) (CObjectList)) 
COMMENT                      #493=(CGroupWidget 
COMMENT                            (CWidget 30 (7 30 0) 1 2 0 0 Nil -1646 100) 
COMMENT                            (CObjectList 
COMMENT                             #494=(CWideArrow 
COMMENT                                   (CWideLine 
COMMENT                                    (CWidget 0 (3 #14# 0) 1 2 0 0 #400# 0 100) 
COMMENT                                    (LOGPEN 0 0 0) 1 (LOGBRUSH 0 128 0) 0.835356 
COMMENT                                    5.40238 6.02864 1 0.082322) 0.8 1.8 0) 
COMMENT                             #495=(CLabel 
COMMENT                                   (CWidget 0 (0 0) 1 2 0 0 #384# 27263204 100) 
COMMENT                                   (LOGPEN 0 0 0) 1 
COMMENT                                   (LOGFONT 46 17 0 0 700 0 0 0 0 3 2 1 34 
COMMENT                                    "Arial") 1.74233 0.666667 0 "CMV-pcDNA" "@N" 
COMMENT                                   1 9.84461 12.1963 0 -10 5.34495 1.12394 #494#)) 
COMMENT                            (CObjectList))) (CObjectList)) 
COMMENT               #496=(CGroupWidget (CWidget 11 (8 0) 1 2 0 0 Nil -2483 100) 
COMMENT                     (CObjectList 
COMMENT                      #497=(CGroupWidget 
COMMENT                            (CWidget 1 (10 #5# 0) 1 2 0 0 Nil -1437 100) 
COMMENT                            (CObjectList 
COMMENT                             #498=(CScratch 
COMMENT                                   (CWidget 1 (1 #5# 1) 1 2 0 0 #391# 0 100) 
COMMENT                                   (LOGPEN 0 6 10053171) 8 1 5.32689 1.9 
COMMENT                                   0.082322 1) 
COMMENT                             #499=(CLabel 
COMMENT                                   (CWidget 0 (0 0) 1 2 0 0 #393# 22040148 100) 
COMMENT                                   (LOGPEN 0 0 153) 1 
COMMENT                                   (LOGFONT 38 14 0 0 400 0 0 0 0 3 2 1 18 
COMMENT                                    "Georgia") 1.74233 0.555556 128 
COMMENT                                   "{\\i Hin}dIII (891)" "@N (@S)" 5 12.7083 
COMMENT                                   6.96932 0 -10 5.27002 0.974079 #498#)) 
COMMENT                            (CObjectList)) 
COMMENT                      #500=(CGroupWidget 
COMMENT                            (CWidget 1 (10 #8# 0) 1 2 0 0 Nil -1297 100) 
COMMENT                            (CObjectList 
COMMENT                             #501=(CScratch 
COMMENT                                   (CWidget 1 (1 #8# 1) 1 2 0 0 #391# 0 100) 
COMMENT                                   (LOGPEN 0 6 10053171) 8 1 3.56189 1.9 
COMMENT                                   0.082322 1) 
COMMENT                             #502=(CLabel 
COMMENT                                   (CWidget 0 (0 0) 1 2 0 0 #393# 21176688 100) 
COMMENT                                   (LOGPEN 0 0 153) 1 
COMMENT                                   (LOGFONT 38 14 0 0 400 0 0 0 0 3 2 1 18 
COMMENT                                    "Georgia") 1.74233 0.555556 128 
COMMENT                                   "{\\i Sma}I (2551)" "@N (@S)" 5 8.41592 
COMMENT                                   -27.8773 0 -10 5.19509 0.974079 #501#)) 
COMMENT                            (CObjectList)) 
COMMENT                      #503=(CGroupWidget 
COMMENT                            (CWidget 1 (10 #9# 0) 1 2 0 0 Nil -2623 100) 
COMMENT                            (CObjectList 
COMMENT                             #504=(CScratch 
COMMENT                                   (CWidget 1 (1 #9# 1) 1 2 0 0 #391# 0 100) 
COMMENT                                   (LOGPEN 0 6 10053171) 8 1 3.56402 1.9 
COMMENT                                   0.082322 1) 
COMMENT                             #505=(CLabel 
COMMENT                                   (CWidget 0 (0 0) 1 2 0 0 #393# 21970252 100) 
COMMENT                                   (LOGPEN 0 0 153) 1 
COMMENT                                   (LOGFONT 38 14 0 0 400 0 0 0 0 3 2 1 18 
COMMENT                                    "Georgia") 1.74233 0.555556 128 
COMMENT                                   "{\\i Xma}I (2549)" "@N (@S)" 5 8.56492 
COMMENT                                   -24.3926 0 -10 5.34495 0.974079 #504#)) 
COMMENT                            (CObjectList)) 
COMMENT                      #506=(CGroupWidget 
COMMENT                            (CWidget 2 (10 #0# 0) 1 2 0 0 Nil -1576 100) 
COMMENT                            (CObjectList 
COMMENT                             #507=(CScratch 
COMMENT                                   (CWidget 1 (1 #0# 1) 1 2 0 0 #391# 0 100) 
COMMENT                                   (LOGPEN 0 6 10053171) 8 1 1.597 1.9 0.082322 
COMMENT                                   1) 
COMMENT                             #508=(CLabel 
COMMENT                                   (CWidget 0 (0 0) 1 2 0 0 #383# 21815896 100) 
COMMENT                                   (LOGPEN 0 0 13408563) 1 
COMMENT                                   (LOGFONT 38 14 0 0 400 0 0 0 0 3 2 1 18 
COMMENT                                    "Georgia") 1.74233 0.555556 0 
COMMENT                                   "{\\i Apa}LI (4399)" "@N (@S)" 5 -14.5544 0 0 
COMMENT                                   -10 5.54476 0.974079 #507#) 
COMMENT                             #509=(CScratch 
COMMENT                                   (CWidget 2 (1 #0# 2) 1 2 0 0 #391# 0 100) 
COMMENT                                   (LOGPEN 0 6 10053171) 8 1 0.272192 1.9 
COMMENT                                   0.082322 1) 
COMMENT                             #510=(CLabel 
COMMENT                                   (CWidget 0 (0 0) 1 2 0 0 #383# 27173220 100) 
COMMENT                                   (LOGPEN 0 0 13408563) 1 
COMMENT                                   (LOGFONT 38 14 0 0 400 0 0 0 0 3 2 1 18 
COMMENT                                    "Georgia") 1.74233 0.555556 0 
COMMENT                                   "{\\i Apa}LI (5645)" "@N (@S)" 5 -6.54677 
COMMENT                                   12.1963 0 -10 5.54476 0.974079 #509#)) 
COMMENT                            (CObjectList)) 
COMMENT                      #511=(CGroupWidget 
COMMENT                            (CWidget 2 (10 #4# 0) 1 2 0 0 Nil -2762 100) 
COMMENT                            (CObjectList 
COMMENT                             #512=(CScratch 
COMMENT                                   (CWidget 1 (1 #4# 1) 1 2 0 0 #391# 0 100) 
COMMENT                                   (LOGPEN 0 6 10053171) 8 1 5.27479 1.9 
COMMENT                                   0.082322 1) 
COMMENT                             #513=(CLabel 
COMMENT                                   (CWidget 0 (0 0) 1 2 0 0 #383# 21871796 100) 
COMMENT                                   (LOGPEN 0 0 13408563) 1 
COMMENT                                   (LOGFONT 38 14 0 0 400 0 0 0 0 3 2 1 18 
COMMENT                                    "Georgia") 1.74233 0.555556 0 
COMMENT                                   "{\\i Eco}RI (940)" "@N (@S)" 5 13.8897 
COMMENT                                   3.48466 0 -10 4.92035 0.974079 #512#) 
COMMENT                             #514=(CScratch 
COMMENT                                   (CWidget 2 (1 #4# 2) 1 2 0 0 #391# 0 100) 
COMMENT                                   (LOGPEN 0 6 10053171) 8 1 3.93616 1.9 
COMMENT                                   0.082322 1) 
COMMENT                             #515=(CLabel 
COMMENT                                   (CWidget 0 (0 0) 1 2 0 0 #383# 26978604 100) 
COMMENT                                   (LOGPEN 0 0 13408563) 1 
COMMENT                                   (LOGFONT 38 14 0 0 400 0 0 0 0 3 2 1 18 
COMMENT                                    "Georgia") 1.74233 0.555556 0 
COMMENT                                   "{\\i Eco}RI (2199)" "@N (@S)" 5 12.153 
COMMENT                                   -19.1656 0 -10 5.41988 0.974079 #514#)) 
COMMENT                            (CObjectList)) 
COMMENT                      #516=(CGroupWidget 
COMMENT                            (CWidget 2 (10 #7# 0) 1 2 0 0 Nil -3250 100) 
COMMENT                            (CObjectList 
COMMENT                             #517=(CScratch 
COMMENT                                   (CWidget 1 (1 #7# 1) 1 2 0 0 #391# 0 100) 
COMMENT                                   (LOGPEN 0 6 10053171) 8 1 5.26522 1.9 
COMMENT                                   0.082322 1) 
COMMENT                             #518=(CLabel 
COMMENT                                   (CWidget 0 (0 0) 1 2 0 0 #383# 21425796 100) 
COMMENT                                   (LOGPEN 0 0 13408563) 1 
COMMENT                                   (LOGFONT 38 14 0 0 400 0 0 0 0 3 2 1 18 
COMMENT                                    "Georgia") 1.74233 0.555556 0 
COMMENT                                   "{\\i Pst}I (949)" "@N (@S)" 5 13.79 1.74233 
COMMENT                                   0 -10 4.17106 0.974079 #517#) 
COMMENT                             #519=(CScratch 
COMMENT                                   (CWidget 2 (1 #7# 2) 1 2 0 0 #391# 0 100) 
COMMENT                                   (LOGPEN 0 6 10053171) 8 1 3.30671 1.9 
COMMENT                                   0.082322 1) 
COMMENT                             #520=(CLabel 
COMMENT                                   (CWidget 0 (0 0) 1 2 0 0 #383# 21126924 100) 
COMMENT                                   (LOGPEN 0 0 13408563) 1 
COMMENT                                   (LOGFONT 38 14 0 0 400 0 0 0 0 3 2 1 18 
COMMENT                                    "Georgia") 1.74233 0.555556 0 
COMMENT                                   "{\\i Pst}I (2791)" "@N (@S)" 5 5.23048 
COMMENT                                   -29.6196 0 -10 4.64561 0.974079 #519#)) 
COMMENT                            (CObjectList)) 
COMMENT                      #521=(CGroupWidget 
COMMENT                            (CWidget 4 (10 #6# 0) 1 2 0 0 Nil -600 100) 
COMMENT                            (CObjectList 
COMMENT                             #522=(CScratch 
COMMENT                                   (CWidget 1 (1 #6# 1) 1 2 0 0 #391# 0 100) 
COMMENT                                   (LOGPEN 0 6 10053171) 8 1 5.6246 1.9 0.082322 
COMMENT                                   1) 
COMMENT                             #523=(CLabel 
COMMENT                                   (CWidget 0 (0 0) 1 2 0 0 #383# 26943972 100) 
COMMENT                                   (LOGPEN 0 0 13408563) 1 
COMMENT                                   (LOGFONT 38 14 0 0 400 0 0 0 0 3 2 1 18 
COMMENT                                    "Georgia") 1.74233 0.555556 0 
COMMENT                                   "{\\i Nco}I (611)" "@N (@S)" 5 9.91174 10.454 
COMMENT                                   0 -10 4.34589 0.974079 #522#) 
COMMENT                             #524=(CScratch 
COMMENT                                   (CWidget 2 (1 #6# 2) 1 2 0 0 #391# 0 100) 
COMMENT                                   (LOGPEN 0 6 10053171) 8 1 5.21738 1.9 
COMMENT                                   0.082322 1) 
COMMENT                             #525=(CLabel 
COMMENT                                   (CWidget 0 (0 0) 1 2 0 0 #383# 26971588 100) 
COMMENT                                   (LOGPEN 0 0 13408563) 1 
COMMENT                                   (LOGFONT 38 14 0 0 400 0 0 0 0 3 2 1 18 
COMMENT                                    "Georgia") 1.74233 0.555556 0 
COMMENT                                   "{\\i Nco}I (994)" "@N (@S)" 5 13.9642 
COMMENT                                   -1.74233 0 -10 4.49575 0.974079 #524#) 
COMMENT                             #526=(CScratch 
COMMENT                                   (CWidget 3 (1 #6# 3) 1 2 0 0 #391# 0 100) 
COMMENT                                   (LOGPEN 0 6 10053171) 8 1 3.68523 1.9 
COMMENT                                   0.082322 1) 
COMMENT                             #527=(CLabel 
COMMENT                                   (CWidget 0 (0 0) 1 2 0 0 #383# 26880148 100) 
COMMENT                                   (LOGPEN 0 0 13408563) 1 
COMMENT                                   (LOGFONT 38 14 0 0 400 0 0 0 0 3 2 1 18 
COMMENT                                    "Georgia") 1.74233 0.555556 0 
COMMENT                                   "{\\i Nco}I (2435)" "@N (@S)" 5 9.61999 
COMMENT                                   -20.908 0 -10 5.04523 0.974079 #526#) 
COMMENT                             #528=(CScratch 
COMMENT                                   (CWidget 4 (1 #6# 4) 1 2 0 0 #391# 0 100) 
COMMENT                                   (LOGPEN 0 6 10053171) 8 1 2.90374 1.9 
COMMENT                                   0.082322 1) 
COMMENT                             #529=(CLabel 
COMMENT                                   (CWidget 0 (0 0) 1 2 0 0 #383# 7103842 100) 
COMMENT                                   (LOGPEN 0 0 13408563) 1 
COMMENT                                   (LOGFONT 38 14 0 0 400 0 0 0 0 3 2 1 18 
COMMENT                                    "Georgia") 1.74233 0.555556 0 
COMMENT                                   "{\\i Nco}I (3170)" "@N (@S)" 5 -5.80909 
COMMENT                                   -12.1963 0 -10 4.9703 0.974079 #528#)) 
COMMENT                            (CObjectList)) 
COMMENT                      #530=(CGroupWidget 
COMMENT                            (CWidget 5 (10 #1# 0) 1 2 0 0 Nil -1367 100) 
COMMENT                            (CObjectList 
COMMENT                             #531=(CScratch 
COMMENT                                   (CWidget 1 (1 #1# 1) 1 2 0 0 #391# 0 100) 
COMMENT                                   (LOGPEN 0 6 10053171) 8 1 5.2397 1.9 0.082322 
COMMENT                                   1) 
COMMENT                             #532=(CLabel 
COMMENT                                   (CWidget 0 (0 0) 1 2 0 0 #383# 21773892 100) 
COMMENT                                   (LOGPEN 0 0 13408563) 1 
COMMENT                                   (LOGFONT 38 14 0 0 400 0 0 0 0 3 2 1 18 
COMMENT                                    "Georgia") 1.74233 0.555556 0 
COMMENT                                   "{\\i Ava}I (973)" "@N (@S)" 5 14.023 0 0 -10 
COMMENT                                   4.49575 0.974079 #531#) 
COMMENT                             #533=(CScratch 
COMMENT                                   (CWidget 2 (1 #1# 2) 1 2 0 0 #391# 0 100) 
COMMENT                                   (LOGPEN 0 6 10053171) 8 1 5.11956 1.9 
COMMENT                                   0.082322 1) 
COMMENT                             #534=(CLabel 
COMMENT                                   (CWidget 0 (0 0) 1 2 0 0 #383# 21717436 100) 
COMMENT                                   (LOGPEN 0 0 13408563) 1 
COMMENT                                   (LOGFONT 38 14 0 0 400 0 0 0 0 3 2 1 18 
COMMENT                                    "Georgia") 1.74233 0.555556 0 
COMMENT                                   "{\\i Ava}I (1086)" "@N (@S)" 5 13.82 
COMMENT                                   -3.48466 0 -10 4.9703 0.974079 #533#) 
COMMENT                             #535=(CScratch 
COMMENT                                   (CWidget 3 (1 #1# 3) 1 2 0 0 #391# 0 100) 
COMMENT                                   (LOGPEN 0 6 10053171) 8 1 4.51457 1.9 
COMMENT                                   0.082322 1) 
COMMENT                             #536=(CLabel 
COMMENT                                   (CWidget 0 (0 0) 1 2 0 0 #383# 538976288 100) 
COMMENT                                   (LOGPEN 0 0 13408563) 1 
COMMENT                                   (LOGFONT 38 14 0 0 400 0 0 0 0 3 2 1 18 
COMMENT                                    "Georgia") 1.74233 0.555556 0 
COMMENT                                   "{\\i Ava}I (1655)" "@N (@S)" 5 14.9389 
COMMENT                                   -15.681 0 -10 4.9703 0.974079 #535#) 
COMMENT                             #537=(CScratch 
COMMENT                                   (CWidget 4 (1 #1# 4) 1 2 0 0 #391# 0 100) 
COMMENT                                   (LOGPEN 0 6 10053171) 8 1 3.56402 1.9 
COMMENT                                   0.082322 1) 
COMMENT                             #538=(CLabel 
COMMENT                                   (CWidget 0 (0 0) 1 2 0 0 #383# 21542268 100) 
COMMENT                                   (LOGPEN 0 0 13408563) 1 
COMMENT                                   (LOGFONT 38 14 0 0 400 0 0 0 0 3 2 1 18 
COMMENT                                    "Georgia") 1.74233 0.555556 0 
COMMENT                                   "{\\i Ava}I (2549)" "@N (@S)" 5 8.40809 
COMMENT                                   -26.1349 0 -10 5.04523 0.974079 #537#) 
COMMENT                             #539=(CScratch 
COMMENT                                   (CWidget 5 (1 #1# 5) 1 2 0 0 #391# 0 100) 
COMMENT                                   (LOGPEN 0 6 10053171) 8 1 2.31789 1.9 
COMMENT                                   0.082322 1) 
COMMENT                             #540=(CLabel 
COMMENT                                   (CWidget 0 (0 0) 1 2 0 0 #383# 27076648 100) 
COMMENT                                   (LOGPEN 0 0 13408563) 1 
COMMENT                                   (LOGFONT 38 14 0 0 400 0 0 0 0 3 2 1 18 
COMMENT                                    "Georgia") 1.74233 0.555556 0 
COMMENT                                   "{\\i Ava}I (3721)" "@N (@S)" 5 -11.4921 
COMMENT                                   -8.71165 0 -10 4.9703 0.974079 #539#)) 
COMMENT                            (CObjectList)) 
COMMENT                      #541=(CGroupWidget 
COMMENT                            (CWidget 5 (10 #2# 0) 1 2 0 0 Nil -1855 100) 
COMMENT                            (CObjectList 
COMMENT                             #542=(CScratch 
COMMENT                                   (CWidget 1 (1 #2# 1) 1 2 0 0 #391# 0 100) 
COMMENT                                   (LOGPEN 0 6 10053171) 8 1 5.30775 1.9 
COMMENT                                   0.082322 1) 
COMMENT                             #543=(CLabel 
COMMENT                                   (CWidget 0 (0 0) 1 2 0 0 #383# 22149644 100) 
COMMENT                                   (LOGPEN 0 0 13408563) 1 
COMMENT                                   (LOGFONT 38 14 0 0 400 0 0 0 0 3 2 1 18 
COMMENT                                    "Georgia") 1.74233 0.555556 0 
COMMENT                                   "{\\i Bam}HI (909)" "@N (@S)" 5 13.5616 
COMMENT                                   5.22699 0 -10 5.41988 0.974079 #542#) 
COMMENT                             #544=(CScratch 
COMMENT                                   (CWidget 2 (1 #2# 2) 1 2 0 0 #391# 0 100) 
COMMENT                                   (LOGPEN 0 6 10053171) 8 1 5.03237 1.9 
COMMENT                                   0.082322 1) 
COMMENT                             #545=(CLabel 
COMMENT                                   (CWidget 0 (0 0) 1 2 0 0 #383# 14352960 100) 
COMMENT                                   (LOGPEN 0 0 13408563) 1 
COMMENT                                   (LOGFONT 38 14 0 0 400 0 0 0 0 3 2 1 18 
COMMENT                                    "Georgia") 1.74233 0.555556 0 
COMMENT                                   "{\\i Bam}HI (1168)" "@N (@S)" 5 14.2505 
COMMENT                                   -5.22699 0 -10 5.8195 0.974079 #544#) 
COMMENT                             #546=(CScratch 
COMMENT                                   (CWidget 3 (1 #2# 3) 1 2 0 0 #391# 0 100) 
COMMENT                                   (LOGPEN 0 6 10053171) 8 1 4.84311 1.9 
COMMENT                                   0.082322 1) 
COMMENT                             #547=(CLabel 
COMMENT                                   (CWidget 0 (0 0) 1 2 0 0 #383# 1196704596 100) 
COMMENT                                   (LOGPEN 0 0 13408563) 1 
COMMENT                                   (LOGFONT 38 14 0 0 400 0 0 0 0 3 2 1 18 
COMMENT                                    "Georgia") 1.74233 0.555556 0 
COMMENT                                   "{\\i Bam}HI (1346)" "@N (@S)" 5 15.0934 
COMMENT                                   -8.71165 0 -10 5.89443 0.974079 #546#) 
COMMENT                             #548=(CScratch 
COMMENT                                   (CWidget 4 (1 #2# 4) 1 2 0 0 #391# 0 100) 
COMMENT                                   (LOGPEN 0 6 10053171) 8 1 4.505 1.9 0.082322 
COMMENT                                   1) 
COMMENT                             #549=(CLabel (CWidget 0 (0 0) 1 2 0 0 #383# 1 100) 
COMMENT                                   (LOGPEN 0 0 13408563) 1 
COMMENT                                   (LOGFONT 38 14 0 0 400 0 0 0 0 3 2 1 18 
COMMENT                                    "Georgia") 1.74233 0.555556 0 
COMMENT                                   "{\\i Bam}HI (1664)" "@N (@S)" 5 15.5275 
COMMENT                                   -17.4233 0 -10 5.89443 0.974079 #548#) 
COMMENT                             #550=(CScratch 
COMMENT                                   (CWidget 5 (1 #2# 5) 1 2 0 0 #391# 0 100) 
COMMENT                                   (LOGPEN 0 6 10053171) 8 1 2.33171 1.9 
COMMENT                                   0.082322 1) 
COMMENT                             #551=(CLabel (CWidget 0 (0 0) 1 2 0 0 #383# 0 100) 
COMMENT                                   (LOGPEN 0 0 13408563) 1 
COMMENT                                   (LOGFONT 38 14 0 0 400 0 0 0 0 3 2 1 18 
COMMENT                                    "Georgia") 1.74233 0.555556 0 
COMMENT                                   "{\\i Bam}HI (3708)" "@N (@S)" 5 -12.0918 
COMMENT                                   -10.454 0 -10 5.96936 0.974079 #550#)) 
COMMENT                            (CObjectList))) (CObjectList)) 
COMMENT               #552=(CGroupWidget (CWidget 14 (16 0) 1 2 0 0 Nil -1227 100) 
COMMENT                     (CObjectList) (CObjectList)) 
COMMENT               #553=(CGroupWidget (CWidget 12 (0 0) 1 2 0 0 Nil -181 100) 
COMMENT                     (CObjectList) (CObjectList))) (CObjectList))) 
COMMENT       (CSeqView 10 10 (CObjectList) (CObList) 1 (CObList)) (CObList) 0 
COMMENT       (CStringList) 21163384 26935740 (CObList)))
FEATURES             Location/Qualifiers
     misc_feature    1401..1625
                     /vntifkey="21"
                     /label=BGH_pA
                     /note="Polyadenylation signals from Bovine growth hormone.  2326..2550 of GenBank accession M57764."
     misc_feature    864..880
                     /vntifkey="21"
                     /label=T7_promoter
                     /note="Bacteriophage T7 phi10 promoter.  Corresponds to bp 22887..22903 of GenBank accession V01146.  Transcription starts with the next base, which is xxgggxx in T7."
     polyA_site      1495..1514
                     /vntifkey="26"
                     /label=polyA_site
                     /note="Axxs added after last base in Bovine Growth Hormone message."
     CDS             2609..3403
                     /vntifkey="4"
                     /label=neo
                     /note="neo resistance gene, as it appears in pBGT33.  Silent change from our other records."
     promoter        231..819
                     /vntifkey="30"
                     /label=CMV-pcDNA
                     /note="pcDNA3 CMV promoter, which starts 18 bp upstream of the Spe I site, has a single base pair change at position 210 of this feature xxno sites affectedxx, and stops at the Sac I site.  1st base is non-CMV to tag this feature uniquely."
     CDS             complement(4907..5764)
                     /vntifkey="4"
                     /label=bla
                     /note="B-lactamase, confers ampicillin resistance, no Pst I."
     misc_feature    complement(3767..3783)
                     /vntifkey="21"
                     /label=lacO
                     /note="lac operator; bound by LacI repressor to repress lac operon expression"
     misc_feature    complement(2435..2547)
                     /vntifkey="21"
                     /label=SV40_ori
                     /note="SV40 5172..41, contains origin of replication, from pMD cassette."
     misc_feature    complement(4565..4608)
                     /vntifkey="21"
                     /label=Low_copy
                     /note="Tag for low copy plasmid replication xxpBR322xx"
     misc_feature    complement(1356..1375)
                     /vntifkey="21"
                     /label=SP6
                     /note="SP6 promoter, from pCMV-Sport6 and pGEM vectors."
     misc_feature    4570..4601
                     /vntifkey="21"
                     /label=Correction-190
                     /note="Difference between low and high copy plasmids.  Many of our lab plasmids are high copy, yet the sequence file suggests that they are low copy.  This correction could be applied to make the sequence properly represent the actual DNA sequence for a high copy plasmid.  It was confirmed in the full plasmid sequencing of CMMP-MR1-1TcR, which has the pUC18 backbone.  This sequence has been found to be erroneous for some plasmids in our laboratory.  It would be prudent to sequence the DNA to confirm the accuracy of your records.  The sequence specified by this feature was actually found to be:  ACGGCTACAC TAGAAGAACA GTATTTGGTA TC."
     misc_feature    complement(3734..3757)
                     /vntifkey="21"
                     /label=Correction-189
                     /note="pUC18 instability.  This deletion has been shown to occur in many plasmids based upon pUC18 and similar plasmids.  It involves a deletion of the cytosine nucleotide from the second codon of the lacZ alpha gene, just upstream of the polylinker.  Some constructs in our lab have the deletion, and some do not.  There is no apparent restriction enzyme polymorphism, but the deletion can affect the performance of some sequencing primers.  See Lobet, Y. et al., 1989, NAR v17, 4897.  This sequence has been found to be erroneous for some plasmids in our laboratory.  It would be prudent to sequence the DNA to confirm the accuracy of your records.  The sequence specified by this feature was actually found to be:  GGAAACAGCT ATGACATGAT TAC."
     primer_bind     2496..2522
                     /vntifkey="28"
                     /label=HGTI-8_Max=618
                     /note="Add-musFLT-mIg Plasmid record #912  Max recorded sequencing read = 618 bases.  Perfect match Tm = 59.3 C, although only 17 nt are required to match. The actual sequence of the primer is tccagaagta gtgaggaggc ttttttg."
     primer_bind     3338..3362
                     /vntifkey="28"
                     /label=HGTI-163_Max=
                     /note="Sequencing primer reads from 3xx end of neo gene in downstream direction.  Max recorded sequencing read =  bases.  Perfect match Tm = 70.3 C, although only 17 nt are required to match.  The actual sequence of the primer is TACGGTATCG CCGCTCCCGA TTCGC."
     primer_bind     3115..3139
                     /vntifkey="28"
                     /label=HGTI-168_Max=
                     /note="For sequencing GFPneo  Max recorded sequencing read =  bases.  Perfect match Tm = 72.7 C, although only 17 nt are required to match.  The actual sequence of the primer is actgttcgcc aggctcaagg cgcgc."
     primer_bind     2882..2906
                     /vntifkey="28"
                     /label=HGTI-169_Max=
                     /note="For sequencing GFPneo  Max recorded sequencing read =  bases.  Perfect match Tm = 71.6 C, although only 17 nt are required to match.  The actual sequence of the primer is ctgctattgg gcgaagtgcc ggggc."
     primer_bind     2681..2705
                     /vntifkey="28"
                     /label=HGTI-170_Max=
                     /note="For sequencing GFPneo  Max recorded sequencing read =  bases.  Perfect match Tm = 63.7 C, although only 17 nt are required to match.  The actual sequence of the primer is gcacaacaga caatcggctg ctctg."
     primer_bind     1092..1126
                     /vntifkey="28"
                     /label=HGTI-1114_Max=683
                     /note="Sequencing primers for HIV strain HXB2 construct.  Max recorded sequencing read = 683 bases.  Perfect match Tm = 74.1 C, although only 17 nt are required to match.  The actual sequence of the primer is GGACCCGACA GGCCCGAAGG AATAGAAGAA GAAGG."
     primer_bind     1270..1292
                     /vntifkey="28"
                     /label=HGTI-1115_Max=
                     /note="Sequencing primers for HIV strain HXB2 construct.  Max recorded sequencing read =  bases.  Perfect match Tm = 71.8 C, although only 17 nt are required to match.  The actual sequence of the primer is TGGGACGCAG GGGGTGGGAA GCC."
     primer_bind     complement(1004..1028)
                     /vntifkey="28"
                     /label=HGTI-1121_Max=
                     /note="Sequencing primers for HIV strain HXB2 construct.  Max recorded sequencing read =  bases.  Perfect match Tm = 64.9 C, although only 17 nt are required to match.  The actual sequence of the primer is GCTCTTCGTC GCTGTCTCCG CTTCT."
     primer_bind     complement(1157..1178)
                     /vntifkey="28"
                     /label=HGTI-1128_Max=443
                     /note="Sequencing primers for HIV strain HXB2 construct.  Max recorded sequencing read = 443 bases.  Perfect match Tm = 55.1 C, although only 17 nt are required to match.  The actual sequence of the primer is TGCCAAGGAT CCGTTCACTA AT."
     primer_bind     864..880
                     /vntifkey="28"
                     /label=HGTI-1174_Max=682
                     /note="T7 primer  Max recorded sequencing read = 682 bases.  Perfect match Tm = 24.4 C, although only 17 nt are required to match.  The actual sequence of the primer is taatacgact cactata."
     primer_bind     770..791
                     /vntifkey="28"
                     /label=HGTI-1204_Max=311
                     /note="Sequencing primers for pHJ1  Max recorded sequencing read = 311 bases. Perfect match Tm = 62.5 C, although only 17 nt are required to match.  The actual sequence of the primer is GCAAATGGGC GGTAGGCGTG TA."
     primer_bind     765..805
                     /vntifkey="28"
                     /label=HGTI-1220_Max=162
                     /note="?  Max recorded sequencing read = 162 bases.  Perfect match Tm = 76.1 C, although only 17 nt are required to match.  The actual sequence of the primer is gcgcactagt catatggtag gcgtgtacgg tgggaggtct a."
     primer_bind     complement(45..75)
                     /vntifkey="28"
                     /label=HGTI-1662_Max=680
                     /note="Series of primers for construction of 4 variations of Adenovirus helper constructs, with potential for deletions in Psi.  Max recorded sequencing read = 680 bases.  Perfect match Tm = 67.2 C, although only 17 nt are required to match.  The actual sequence of the primer is GGCTTAACTA TGCGGCATCA GAGCAGATTG T."
     primer_bind     complement(2364..2382)
                     /vntifkey="28"
                     /label=HGTI-1801_Max=
                     /note="Sequencing primer for pLXSN  Max recorded sequencing read =  bases. Perfect match Tm = 56.0 C, although only 17 nt are required to match.  The actual sequence of the primer is aggggcggga ctatggttg."
     primer_bind     complement(3743..3764)
                     /vntifkey="28"
                     /label=HGTI-1805_Max=673
                     /note="std sequencing primer -47  Max recorded sequencing read = 673 bases. Perfect match Tm = 49.4 C, although only 17 nt are required to match.  The actual sequence of the primer is tcacacagga aacagctatg ac."
     primer_bind     304..331
                     /vntifkey="28"
                     /label=HGTI-1832_Max=638
                     /note="Full plasmid sequencing for Add-BGFP-FasL-Ires-FADD  Max recorded sequencing read = 638 bases.  Perfect match Tm = 58.7 C, although only 17 nt are required to match.  The actual sequence of the primer is agttccgcgt tacataactt acggtaaa."
     primer_bind     4121..4140
                     /vntifkey="28"
                     /label=HGTI-1850_Max=589
                     /note="Full plasmid sequencing for Add-BGFP-FasL-Ires-FADD  Max recorded sequencing read = 589 bases.  Perfect match Tm = 59.7 C, although only 17 nt are required to match.  The actual sequence of the primer is taaaaaggcc gcgttgctgg ."
     primer_bind     4421..4439
                     /vntifkey="28"
                     /label=HGTI-1851_Max=601
                     /note="Full plasmid sequencing for Add-BGFP-FasL-Ires-FADD  Max recorded sequencing read = 601 bases.  Perfect match Tm = 60.1 C, although only 17 nt are required to match.  The actual sequence of the primer is cgaccgctgc gccttatcc."
     primer_bind     4721..4750
                     /vntifkey="28"
                     /label=HGTI-1852_Max=372
                     /note="Full plasmid sequencing for Add-BGFP-FasL-Ires-FADD  Max recorded sequencing read = 372 bases.  Perfect match Tm = 58.8 C, although only 17 nt are required to match.  The actual sequence of the primer is aaaaggatct caagaagatc ctttgatctt ."
     primer_bind     5021..5042
                     /vntifkey="28"
                     /label=HGTI-1853_Max=0
                     /note="Full plasmid sequencing for Add-BGFP-FasL-Ires-FADD  Max recorded sequencing read = 0 bases.  Perfect match Tm = 61.0 C, although only 17 nt are required to match.  The actual sequence of the primer is ccccagtgct gcaatgatac cg."
     primer_bind     5321..5341
                     /vntifkey="28"
                     /label=HGTI-1854_Max=650
                     /note="Full plasmid sequencing for Add-BGFP-FasL-Ires-FADD  Max recorded sequencing read = 650 bases.  Perfect match Tm = 58.4 C, although only 17 nt are required to match.  The actual sequence of the primer is agcggttagc tccttcggtc c."
     primer_bind     5621..5644
                     /vntifkey="28"
                     /label=HGTI-1855_Max=661
                     /note="Full plasmid sequencing for Add-BGFP-FasL-Ires-FADD  Max recorded sequencing read = 661 bases.  Perfect match Tm = 58.0 C, although only 17 nt are required to match.  The actual sequence of the primer is atccagttcg atgtaaccca ctcg."
     primer_bind     complement(389..413)
                     /vntifkey="28"
                     /label=HGTI-1863_Max=672
                     /note="Full plasmid sequencing for Add-BGFP-FasL-Ires-FADD  Max recorded sequencing read = 672 bases.  Perfect match Tm = 59.1 C, although only 17 nt are required to match.  The actual sequence of the primer is ccctattggc gttactatgg gaaca."
     primer_bind     complement(689..713)
                     /vntifkey="28"
                     /label=HGTI-1864_Max=485
                     /note="Full plasmid sequencing for Add-BGFP-FasL-Ires-FADD  Max recorded sequencing read = 485 bases.  Perfect match Tm = 58.0 C, although only 17 nt are required to match.  The actual sequence of the primer is aaacaaactc ccattgacgt caatg."
     primer_bind     complement(3908..3930)
                     /vntifkey="28"
                     /label=HGTI-1880_Max=690
                     /note="Full plasmid sequencing for Add-BGFP-FasL-Ires-FADD  Max recorded sequencing read = 690 bases.  Perfect match Tm = 59.4 C, although only 17 nt are required to match.  The actual sequence of the primer is gttggccgat tcattaatgc agc."
     primer_bind     complement(4205..4230)
                     /vntifkey="28"
                     /label=HGTI-1881_Max=511
                     /note="Full plasmid sequencing for Add-BGFP-FasL-Ires-FADD  Max recorded sequencing read = 511 bases.  Perfect match Tm = 59 C, although only 17 nt are required to match.  The actual sequence of the primer is atctttatag tcctgtcggg tttcgc."
     primer_bind     complement(4503..4530)
                     /vntifkey="28"
                     /label=HGTI-1882_Max=565
                     /note="Full plasmid sequencing for Add-BGFP-FasL-Ires-FADD  Max recorded sequencing read = 565 bases.  Perfect match Tm = 60.5 C, although only 17 nt are required to match.  The actual sequence of the primer is catacctcgc tctgctaatc ctgttacc."
     primer_bind     complement(4802..4830)
                     /vntifkey="28"
                     /label=HGTI-1883_Max=564
                     /note="Full plasmid sequencing for Add-BGFP-FasL-Ires-FADD  Max recorded sequencing read = 564 bases.  Perfect match Tm = 58.2 C, although only 17 nt are required to match.  The actual sequence of the primer is tgaagatcct ttttgataat ctcatgacc."
     primer_bind     complement(5106..5130)
                     /vntifkey="28"
                     /label=HGTI-1884_Max=593
                     /note="Full plasmid sequencing for Add-BGFP-FasL-Ires-FADD  Max recorded sequencing read = 593 bases.  Perfect match Tm = 59.6 C, although only 17 nt are required to match.  The actual sequence of the primer is ataaagttgc aggaccactt ctgcg."
     primer_bind     complement(5403..5430)
                     /vntifkey="28"
                     /label=HGTI-1885_Max=654
                     /note="Full plasmid sequencing for Add-BGFP-FasL-Ires-FADD  Max recorded sequencing read = 654 bases.  Perfect match Tm = 60.0 C, although only 17 nt are required to match.  The actual sequence of the primer is cggatggcat gacagtaaga gaattatg."
     primer_bind     complement(5710..5730)
                     /vntifkey="28"
                     /label=HGTI-1886_Max=647
                     /note="Full plasmid sequencing for Add-BGFP-FasL-Ires-FADD  Max recorded sequencing read = 647 bases.  Perfect match Tm = 60.2 C, although only 17 nt are required to match.  The actual sequence of the primer is ccttttttgc ggcattttgc c."
     primer_bind     complement(1428..1445)
                     /vntifkey="28"
                     /label=HGTI-1929_Max=526
                     /note="EF1-alpha lacZ CpG cassette sequencing.  Max recorded sequencing read = 526 bases.  Perfect match Tm = 60.0 C, although only 17 nt are required to match.  The actual sequence of the primer is cgggggaggg gcaaacaa."
     primer_bind     1508..1532
                     /vntifkey="28"
                     /label=HGTI-1984_Max=351
                     /note="AAV-lacZ seq primers  Max recorded sequencing read = 351 bases.  Perfect match Tm = 58.8 C, although only 17 nt are required to match.  The actual sequence of the primer is GCATCGCATT GTCTGAGTAG GTGTC."
     primer_bind     1599..1624
                     /vntifkey="28"
                     /label=HGTI-1985_Max=
                     /note="AAV-lacZ seq primers  Max recorded sequencing read =  bases.  Perfect match Tm = 69.7 C, although only 17 nt are required to match.  The actual sequence of the primer is ATGCTGGGGA TGCGGTGGGC TCTATG."
     primer_bind     714..746
                     /vntifkey="28"
                     /label=HGTI-2021_Max=707
                     /note="sequencing pHD from 3xx end  Max recorded sequencing read = 707 bases. Perfect match Tm = 71.5 C, although only 17 nt are required to match.  The actual sequence of the primer is tggcaccaaa atcaacggga ctttccaaaa tgt."
     primer_bind     complement(3755..3778)
                     /vntifkey="28"
                     /label=HGTI-2082_Max=0
                     /note="Reverse sequencing primer for pUC. Purpose of the oligo: Sequencing Max recorded sequencing read = 0 bases.  Perfect match Tm = 56.6 C, although only 17 nt are required to match.  The actual sequence of the primer is AGCGGATAAC AATTTCACAC AGGA."
     CDS             995..1345
                     /vntifkey="4"
                     /label=Rev
BASE COUNT     1385 a      1519 c      1512 g      1484 t 
ORIGIN
        1 gacggatcgg gagatctccc gatcccctat ggtcgactct cagtacaatc tgctctgatg 
       61 ccgcatagtt aagccagtat ctgctccctg cttgtgtgtt ggaggtcgct gagtagtgcg 
      121 cgagcaaaat ttaagctaca acaaggcaag gcttgaccga caattgcatg aagaatctgc 
      181 ttagggttag gcgttttgcg ctgcttcgcg atgtacgggc cagatatacg cgttgacatt 
      241 gattattgac tagttattaa tagtaatcaa ttacggggtc attagttcat agcccatata 
      301 tggagttccg cgttacataa cttacggtaa atggcccgcc tggctgaccg cccaacgacc 
      361 cccgcccatt gacgtcaata atgacgtatg ttcccatagt aacgccaata gggactttcc 
      421 attgacgtca atgggtggac tatttacggt aaactgccca cttggcagta catcaagtgt 
      481 atcatatgcc aagtacgccc cctattgacg tcaatgacgg taaatggccc gcctggcatt 
      541 atgcccagta catgacctta tgggactttc ctacttggca gtacatctac gtattagtca 
      601 tcgctattac catggtgatg cggttttggc agtacatcaa tgggcgtgga tagcggtttg 
      661 actcacgggg atttccaagt ctccacccca ttgacgtcaa tgggagtttg ttttggcacc 
      721 aaaatcaacg ggactttcca aaatgtcgta acaactccgc cccattgacg caaatgggcg 
      781 gtaggcgtgt acggtgggag gtctatataa gcagagctct ctggctaact agagaaccca 
      841 ctgcttaact ggcttatcga aattaatacg actcactata gggagaccca agcttggtac 
      901 cgagctcgga tccactagta acggccgcca gtgtgctgga attctgcaga tatccatcac 
      961 actggcggcc gctcgagcat gcatctagac tgccatggca ggaagaagcg gagacagcga 
     1021 cgaagacctc ctcaaggcag tcagactcat caagtttctc tatcaaagca acccacctcc 
     1081 caaccccgag gggacccgac aggcccgaag gaatagaaga agaaggtgga gagagagaca 
     1141 gagacagatc cattcgatta gtgaacggat ccttagcact tatctgggac gatctgcgga 
     1201 gcctgtgcct cttcagctac caccgcttga gagacttact cttgattgta acgaggattg 
     1261 tggaacttct gggacgcagg gggtgggaag ccctcaaata ttggtggaat ctcctacagt 
     1321 attggagtca ggaactaaag aataggatcc ggctattcta tagtgtcacc taaatgctag 
     1381 agctcgctga tcagcctcga ctgtgccttc tagttgccag ccatctgttg tttgcccctc 
     1441 ccccgtgcct tccttgaccc tggaaggtgc cactcccact gtcctttcct aataaaatga 
     1501 ggaaattgca tcgcattgtc tgagtaggtg tcattctatt ctggggggtg gggtggggca 
     1561 ggacagcaag ggggaggatt gggaagacaa tagcaggcat gctggggatg cggtgggctc 
     1621 tatggcttct gaggcggaaa gaaccagctg gggctcgagg ggggatcccc nnnnnnnnnn 
     1681 nnnnnnnnnn nnnnnnnnnn nnnnnnnnnn nnnnnnnnnn nnnnnnnnnn nnnnnnnnnn 
     1741 nnnnnnnnnn nnnnnnnnnn nnnnnnnnnn nnnnnnnnnn nnnnnnnnnn nnnncnnnnn 
     1801 nnnnnnnnnn nnnnnnnnnn nnnnnnncan nnnnnnnnnn nnnnnnnnnn nnnnnnnnnn 
     1861 nnnnnnnnnn nnnnnnnnnn nnnnnnannn nnnnnnnnnn nnnnnnnnnn nnnnnnnnnn 
     1921 nnnnnnnnnn nnnnnncctt tgacgttgga gtccacgttc tttnnnnnnn nnnnnnnnnn 
     1981 nnnnnnnnnn nnnnnnnnnn accctatctc ggtctattct tttgatttat aagggatttt 
     2041 ggggatttcg gcctattggt taaaaaatga gctgatttaa caaaaattta acgcgaattt 
     2101 taacaaaatn nnnnnnnnnn nnnnnnnnnn nnnnnnnnnn nnnnnntnnn nnnnnnnnnn 
     2161 nnnnnnnnnn nnnnnnnnnn nnnngggtac cgagctcgaa ttctgtggaa tgtgtgtcag 
     2221 ttagggtgtg gaaagtcccc aggctcccca ggcaggcaga agtatgcaaa gcatgcatct 
     2281 caattagtca gcaaccaggt gtggaaagtc cccaggctcc ccagcaggca gaagtatgca 
     2341 aagcatgcat ctcaattagt cagcaaccat agtcccgccc ctaactccgc ccatcccgcc 
     2401 cctaactccg cccagttccg cccattctcc gccccatggc tgactaattt tttttattta 
     2461 tgcagaggcc gaggccgcct cggcctctga gctattccag aagtagtgag gaggcttttt 
     2521 tggaggccta ggcttttgca aaaagctccc gggagcttgg atatccattt tcggatctga 
     2581 tcaagagaca ggatgaggat cgtttcgcat gattgaacaa gatggattgc acgcaggttc 
     2641 tccggccgct tgggtggaga ggctattcgg ctatgactgg gcacaacaga caatcggctg 
     2701 ctctgatgcc gccgtgttcc ggctgtcagc gcaggggcgc ccggttcttt ttgtcaagac 
     2761 cgacctgtcc ggtgccctga atgaactgca ggacgaggca gcgcggctat cgtggctggc 
     2821 cacgacgggc gttccttgcg cagctgtgct cgacgttgtc actgaagcgg gaagggactg 
     2881 gctgctattg ggcgaagtgc cggggcagga tctcctgtca tctcaccttg ctcctgccga 
     2941 gaaagtatcc atcatggctg atgcaatgcg gcggctgcat acgcttgatc cggctacctg 
     3001 cccattcgac caccaagcga aacatcgcat cgagcgagca cgtactcgga tggaagccgg 
     3061 tcttgtcgat caggatgatc tggacgaaga gcatcagggg ctcgcgccag ccgaactgtt 
     3121 cgccaggctc aaggcgcgca tgcccgacgg cgaggatctc gtcgtgaccc atggcgatgc 
     3181 ctgcttgccg aatatcatgg tggaaaatgg ccgcttttct ggattcatcg actgtggccg 
     3241 gctgggtgtg gcggaccgct atcaggacat agcgttggct acccgtgata ttgctgaaga 
     3301 gcttggcggc gaatgggctg accgcttcct cgtgctttac ggtatcgccg ctcccgattc 
     3361 gcagcgcatc gccttctatc gccttcttga cgagttcttc tgagcgggac tctggggttc 
     3421 gaaatgaccg accaagcgac gcccaacctg ccatcacgag atttcgattc caccgccgcc 
     3481 ttctatgaaa ggttgggctt cggaatcgtt ttccgggacg ccggctggat gatcctccag 
     3541 cgcggggatc tcatgctgga gttcttcgcc caccccaact tgtttattgc agcttataat 
     3601 ggttacaaat aaagcaatag catcacaaat ttcacaaata aagcattttt ttcactgcat 
     3661 tctagttgtg gtttgtccaa actcatcaat gtatcttatc atgtctggat cccgtcgacc 
     3721 tcgagagctt ggcgtaatca tggtcatagc tgtttcctgt gtgaaattgt tatccgctca 
     3781 caattccaca caacatacga gccggaagca taaagtgtaa agcctggggt gcctaatgag 
     3841 tgagctaact cacattaatt gcgttgcgct cactgcccgc tttccagtcg ggaaacctgt 
     3901 cgtgccagct gcattaatga atcggccaac gcgcggggag aggcggtttg cgtattgggc 
     3961 gctcttccgc ttcctcgctc actgactcgc tgcgctcggt cgttcggctg cggcgagcgg 
     4021 tatcagctca ctcaaaggcg gtaatacggt tatccacaga atcaggggat aacgcaggaa 
     4081 agaacatgtg agcaaaaggc cagcaaaagg ccaggaaccg taaaaaggcc gcgttgctgg 
     4141 cgtttttcca taggctccgc ccccctgacg agcatcacaa aaatcgacgc tcaagtcaga 
     4201 ggtggcgaaa cccgacagga ctataaagat accaggcgtt tccccctgga agctccctcg 
     4261 tgcgctctcc tgttccgacc ctgccgctta ccggatacct gtccgccttt ctcccttcgg 
     4321 gaagcgtggc gctttctcaa tgctcacgct gtaggtatct cagttcggtg taggtcgttc 
     4381 gctccaagct gggctgtgtg cacgaacccc ccgttcagcc cgaccgctgc gccttatccg 
     4441 gtaactatcg tcttgagtcc aacccggtaa gacacgactt atcgccactg gcagcagcca 
     4501 ctggtaacag gattagcaga gcgaggtatg taggcggtgc tacagagttc ttgaagtggt 
     4561 ggcctaacta cggctacact agaaggacag tatttggtat ctgcgctctg ctgaagccag 
     4621 ttaccttcgg aaaaagagtt ggtagctctt gatccggcaa acaaaccacc gctggtagcg 
     4681 gtggtttttt tgtttgcaag cagcagatta cgcgcagaaa aaaaggatct caagaagatc 
     4741 ctttgatctt ttctacgggg tctgacgctc agtggaacga aaactcacgt taagggattt 
     4801 tggtcatgag attatcaaaa aggatcttca cctagatcct tttaaattaa aaatgaagtt 
     4861 ttaaatcaat ctaaagtata tatgagtaaa cttggtctga cagttaccaa tgcttaatca 
     4921 gtgaggcacc tatctcagcg atctgtctat ttcgttcatc catagttgcc tgactccccg 
     4981 tcgtgtagat aactacgata cgggagggct taccatctgg ccccagtgct gcaatgatac 
     5041 cgcgagaccc acgctcaccg gctccagatt tatcagcaat aaaccagcca gccggaaggg 
     5101 ccgagcgcag aagtggtcct gcaactttat ccgcctccat ccagtctatt aattgttgcc 
     5161 gggaagctag agtaagtagt tcgccagtta atagtttgcg caacgttgtt gccattgcta 
     5221 caggcatcgt ggtgtcacgc tcgtcgtttg gtatggcttc attcagctcc ggttcccaac 
     5281 gatcaaggcg agttacatga tcccccatgt tgtgcaaaaa agcggttagc tccttcggtc 
     5341 ctccgatcgt tgtcagaagt aagttggccg cagtgttatc actcatggtt atggcagcac 
     5401 tgcataattc tcttactgtc atgccatccg taagatgctt ttctgtgact ggtgagtact 
     5461 caaccaagtc attctgagaa tagtgtatgc ggcgaccgag ttgctcttgc ccggcgtcaa 
     5521 tacgggataa taccgcgcca catagcagaa ctttaaaagt gctcatcatt ggaaaacgtt 
     5581 cttcggggcg aaaactctca aggatcttac cgctgttgag atccagttcg atgtaaccca 
     5641 ctcgtgcacc caactgatct tcagcatctt ttactttcac cagcgtttct gggtgagcaa 
     5701 aaacaggaag gcaaaatgcc gcaaaaaagg gaataagggc gacacggaaa tgttgaatac 
     5761 tcatactctt cctttttcaa tattattgaa gcatttatca gggttattgt ctcatgagcg 
     5821 gatacatatt tgaatgtatt tagaaaaata aacaaatagg ggttccgcgc acatttcccc 
     5881 gaaaagtgcc acctgacgtc 
//
